Addgene plasmid #162503: ST-2xTstem-GFP
Purpose: Expresses a ST6GAL1 mutant with a GFP tag in its C-terminus in mammalian cells. One Tac stem region is inserted within ST and the other Tac stem region is inserted between ST and GFP.
Depositing lab: Lei Lu. Depositing organization: Nanyang Technological University (NTU). Publication: Glycans function as a Golgi export signal to promote the constitutive exocytic trafficking. Sun X, Tie HC, Chen B, Lu L. J Biol Chem. 2020 Aug 21. pii: RA120.014476. doi: 10.1074/jbc.RA120.014476. PubMed 32826314.
Backbone
  Vector backbone: pmoxGFP-N1
  Backbone manufacturer: A gift from E. Snapp (Addgene plasmid # 68070)
  Backbone size w/o insert (bp): 3959
  Total vector size (bp): 6086
  Vector type: Mammalian Expression
Growth in bacteria
  Bacterial resistance: Kanamycin, 50 μg/mL
  Growth temperature: 37°C
  Growth strain: DH5alpha
  Copy number: High Copy
Gene/Insert
  Gene/Insert name: GFP tagged ST6Gal1 mutant
  Species: H. sapiens (human)
  Insert size (bp): 2127
  Mutation: One Tac stem region is inserted within ST6Gal1 and the other Tac stem region is inserted between ST6Gal1 and GFP.
  GenBank ID: BC040009.1 NM_000417.3
  Entrez Gene: ST6GAL1 (a.k.a. CDw75, SIAT1, ST6GalI, ST6N); IL2RA (a.k.a. CD25, IDDM10, IL2R, IMD41, TCGFR, p55)
  Tag / fusion protein: GFP (C terminal on insert)
  Cloning method: Restriction Enzyme; 5′ cloning site XhoI (not destroyed); 3′ cloning site NotI (not destroyed)
  Sequencing primers: 5′ CMV-F; 3′ SV40-PArev
Terms and licenses: Academic/Nonprofit Terms; Industry Terms: Not Available to Industry
How to cite: ST-2xTstem-GFP was a gift from Lei Lu (Addgene plasmid # 162503 ; http://n2t.net/addgene:162503 ; RRID:Addgene_162503)
