[The description below was written by a language model from this plasmid's Addgene catalogue record and the feature table of its GenBank file; any pLannotate feature table in this document was generated separately and was not available to it.]
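Description:
ST-2xTstem-GFP is a mammalian expression plasmid of about 6.1 kb built on pmoxGFP-N1, an N1-type fusion vector in which the fluorescent protein is moxGFP. It is maintained at high copy in E. coli under kanamycin selection. The held sequence file annotates a neomycin phosphotransferase coding sequence, which provides the kanamycin resistance and, in N1-type vectors, generally also allows G418 selection in mammalian cells. The promoter is not annotated as a feature, but a CMV forward primer site lies just upstream of the insert and the 3′ sequencing primer is an SV40 polyA reverse primer. Both are consistent with the CMV promoter and SV40 polyadenylation layout standard for this vector family. The file header still carries the name and definition of the parental pEGFP-N1 cloning vector. Its length and custom annotations, however, correspond to the finished construct.

The roughly 2.1 kb insert, cloned between XhoI and NotI, encodes a modified human ST6GAL1 (a Golgi sialyltransferase) fused at its C-terminus to GFP. The annotated order is the ST cytosolic tail, transmembrane domain and stem region, then a wild-type stem region from Tac (IL2RA/CD25), the ST catalytic domain, a second Tac stem copy, and finally moxGFP. Each Tac stem segment is marked with five threonine glycosylation sites (T197, T203, T208, T215, T216), so the chimera carries two added blocks of glycosylation sites. According to the associated publication, the plasmid belongs to work on glycans as a Golgi export signal in constitutive exocytic trafficking. The GFP tag would allow the localisation and transport of the fusion protein to be followed by fluorescence.
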