LOCUS       pEGFP-N1 6086 bp DNA circular SYN 23-MAR-2007
DEFINITION  Cloning vector pEGFP-N1, complete sequence, enhanced green
            fluorescent protein (egfp) and neomycin phosphotransferase genes,
            complete cds.
ACCESSION   U55762
VERSION     U55762.1 GI:1377911
SOURCE      Cloning vector pEGFP-N1.
  ORGANISM  Cloning vector pEGFP-N1 other sequences; artificial sequences;
            vectors.
REFERENCE   1 (bases 1 to 4733)
  AUTHORS   Cormack,B.P., Valdivia,R.H. and Falkow,S.
  TITLE     FACS-optimized mutants of the green fluorescent protein (GFP)
  JOURNAL   Gene 173 (1), 33-38 (1996)
REFERENCE   2 (bases 1 to 4733)
  AUTHORS   Kitts,P.A.
  TITLE     pEGFP-N1 complete sequence
  JOURNAL   Unpublished
REFERENCE   3 (bases 1 to 4733)
  AUTHORS   Kitts,P.A.
  TITLE     Direct Submission
  JOURNAL   Submitted (17-APR-1996) Paul A. Kitts, CLONTECH Laboratories, Inc.,
            1020 East Meadow Circle, Palo Alto, CA 94303-4230, USA
COMMENT     This vector can be obtained from CLONTECH Laboratories, Inc., 1020
            East Meadow Circle, Palo Alto, CA 94303-4230, USA. To place an order
            call (415) 424-8222 or (800) 662-2566, extension 1. International
            customers, please contact your local distributor. For technical
            information, call (415) 424-8222 or (800) 662-2566, extension 3.
            This sequence has been compiled from information in the sequence
            databases, published literature and other sources, together with
            partial sequences obtained by CLONTECH. If you suspect there is an
            error in this sequence, please contact CLONTECH's Technical Service
            Department at (415) 424-8222 or (800) 662-2566, extension 3 or
            E-mail TECH@CLONTECH.COM.
COMMENT     This file is created by Vector NTI http://www.invitrogen.com/
COMMENT     ORIGDB|GenBank
COMMENT     VNTDATE|441652552|
COMMENT     VNTDBDATE|441652552|
COMMENT     LSOWNER|
COMMENT     VNTNAME|pEGFP-N1|
COMMENT     VNTAUTHORNAME|LL|
COMMENT     VNTOAUTHORNAME|UNKNOWN|
COMMENT     Vector_NTI_Display_Data_(Do_Not_Edit!)
COMMENT     (SXF
COMMENT     (CGexDoc "pEGFP-N1" 0 6086
COMMENT     (CDBMol 0 0 1 1 1 0 0 8021362 0 "" "" 0 0 0 0 (CObList) (CObList)
COMMENT     (CObList) (CObList) -1 "")
COMMENT     (CDocSetData 1 1 0 0 0 0 "MAIN" 1 1 1 1 0 0 1 1 0 1 10 10 4294967295
            50 0
COMMENT     1 0 (CHomObj 0 0 0 3 75) (CWordArray) (CWordArray)
COMMENT     (CStringList "ApaLI" "AvaI" "BamHI" "ClaI" "EcoRI" "HindIII" "NcoI"
COMMENT     "PstI" "SmaI" "XmaI" "AgeI" "XbaI" "XhoI" "SacII")
COMMENT     (CStringList "atg" "gtg") (CStringList "taa" "tga" "tag") (CObList)
            1
COMMENT     "{(0,1),2}" 0 0 "" 0 4294967295 0 0 0 0 0 0 0 "MAIN" 0 0 30 0
COMMENT     (CProteinMotifSearchObject 70 20 1 1 1 1 0 0 1 0 0 0 0 0))
COMMENT     (CMolPar 0 0 1 652 702 1 6086 0 0 0 0 0 0 0 0) (CStringList)
COMMENT     (CStringList) (CObList) (COAPar 25 250 50 0 6 4 3 7)
COMMENT     (COAPar 25 250 50 0 6 4 3 7) (COAPar 25 250 50 0 6 4 3 7)
COMMENT     (CObList #0=(CRSite (CStringList) "ApaLI" "gtgcac" 2 0 1 5715 0 0
            "")
COMMENT     #1=(CRSite (CStringList) "AvaI" "cycgrg" 2 0 1 614 0 0 "")
COMMENT     #2=(CRSite (CStringList) "BamHI" "ggatcc" 2 0 1 893 0 0 "")
COMMENT     #3=(CRSite (CStringList) "ClaI" "atcgat" 3 0 2 1323 0 3951 0 0 "")
COMMENT     #4=(CRSite (CStringList) "EcoRI" "gaattc" 2 0 2 755 0 2699 0 0 "")
COMMENT     #5=(CRSite (CStringList) "HindIII" "aagctt" 2 0 0 0 "")
COMMENT     #6=(CRSite (CStringList) "NcoI" "ccatgg" 2 0 8 361 0 789 0 858 0
            1170 0
COMMENT     1992 0 2031 0 3840 0 4543 0 0 "")
COMMENT     #7=(CRSite (CStringList) "PstI" "ctgcag" 6 0 0 0 "")
COMMENT     #8=(CRSite (CStringList) "SmaI" "cccggg" 4 0 0 0 "")
COMMENT     #9=(CRSite (CStringList) "XmaI" "cccggg" 2 0 0 0 "")
COMMENT     #10=(CRSite (CStringList) "AgeI" "accggt" 2 0 1 1939 0 0 "")
COMMENT     #11=(CRSite (CStringList) "XbaI" "tctaga" 2 0 1 2765 0 0 "")
COMMENT     #12=(CRSite (CStringList) "XhoI" "ctcgag" 2 0 1 614 0 0 "")
COMMENT     #13=(CRSite (CStringList) "SacII" "ccgcgg" 5 0 1 809 0 0 ""))
COMMENT     (CObList
COMMENT     #14=(CFSignal (CObList) "CDS_1" 4 0 0 3982 4776 0 (CStringList)
COMMENT     (CStringList "/codon_start=1" "/transl_table=11"
COMMENT     "/product=\"neomycin phosphotransferase\""
COMMENT     "/protein_id=\"AAB02575.1\"" "/db_xref=\"GI:1377913\"") 1 1 1 1
COMMENT     "3901..4695")
COMMENT     #15=(CFSignal (CObList) "CMV-F" 21 0 0 519 539 0 (CStringList)
COMMENT     (CStringList) 1 1 1 1 "519..539")
COMMENT     #16=(CFSignal (CObList) "moxGFP" 21 0 0 2032 2751 0 (CStringList)
COMMENT     (CStringList) 1 1 1 1 "1951..2670")
COMMENT     #17=(CFSignal (CObList) "T215 glycosylation" 21 0 0 877 879 0
COMMENT     (CStringList) (CStringList) 1 1 1 1 "877..879")
COMMENT     #18=(CFSignal (CObList) "T216 glycosylation" 21 0 0 880 882 0
COMMENT     (CStringList) (CStringList) 1 1 1 1 "880..882")
COMMENT     #19=(CFSignal (CObList) "T208 glycosylation" 21 0 0 856 858 0
COMMENT     (CStringList) (CStringList) 1 1 1 1 "856..858")
COMMENT     #20=(CFSignal (CObList) "T203 glycosylation" 21 0 0 841 843 0
COMMENT     (CStringList) (CStringList) 1 1 1 1 "841..843")
COMMENT     #21=(CFSignal (CObList) "T197 glycosylation" 21 0 0 823 825 0
COMMENT     (CStringList) (CStringList) 1 1 1 1 "823..825")
COMMENT     #22=(CFSignal (CObList) "TAC stem region wt" 21 0 0 811 891 0
COMMENT     (CStringList) (CStringList) 1 1 1 1 "811..891")
COMMENT     #23=(CFSignal (CObList) "ST Cyto" 21 0 0 625 651 0 (CStringList)
COMMENT     (CStringList) 1 1 1 1 "625..651")
COMMENT     #24=(CFSignal (CObList) "ST TMD" 21 0 0 652 702 0 (CStringList)
COMMENT     (CStringList) 1 1 1 1 "652..702")
COMMENT     #25=(CFSignal (CObList) "T215 glycosylation" 21 0 0 2011 2013 0
COMMENT     (CStringList) (CStringList) 1 1 1 1 "1918..1920")
COMMENT     #26=(CFSignal (CObList) "T216 glycosylation" 21 0 0 2014 2016 0
COMMENT     (CStringList) (CStringList) 1 1 1 1 "1921..1923")
COMMENT     #27=(CFSignal (CObList) "T208 glycosylation" 21 0 0 1990 1992 0
COMMENT     (CStringList) (CStringList) 1 1 1 1 "1897..1899")
COMMENT     #28=(CFSignal (CObList) "T203 glycosylation" 21 0 0 1975 1977 0
COMMENT     (CStringList) (CStringList) 1 1 1 1 "1882..1884")
COMMENT     #29=(CFSignal (CObList) "T197 glycosylation" 21 0 0 1957 1959 0
COMMENT     (CStringList) (CStringList) 1 1 1 1 "1864..1866")
COMMENT     #30=(CFSignal (CObList) "TAC stem region wt" 21 0 0 1945 2025 0
COMMENT     (CStringList) (CStringList) 1 1 1 1 "1852..1932")
COMMENT     #31=(CFSignal (CObList) "ST stem region" 21 0 0 703 804 0
            (CStringList)
COMMENT     (CStringList) 1 1 1 1 "703..804")
COMMENT     #32=(CFSignal (CObList) "ST Catalytic domain" 21 0 0 898 1935 0
COMMENT     (CStringList) (CStringList) 1 1 1 1 "898..1935")) (CObList)
COMMENT     (CObList) (CObList) (CObList) (CObList) (CObList)
COMMENT     (CTextView 0
COMMENT     #33=(CGroupPar (CParagraph 0 (0 0) 1 2 0 0 180)
COMMENT     (CObjectList
COMMENT     #34=(CRefLinePar
COMMENT     (CLinePar (CParagraph 0 (0 0) 0 2 0 0 233) "pEGFP-N1" 2) 5 ""
COMMENT     0 4)
COMMENT     #35=(CFolderPar
COMMENT     (CGroupPar (CParagraph 1 (0 0) 1 1 0 0 178)
COMMENT     (CObjectList
COMMENT     #36=(CLinePar (CParagraph 0 (0 0) 1 2 1 0 180)
COMMENT     "DNA 'pEGFP-N1'" 1)
COMMENT     #37=(CLinePar (CParagraph 0 (0 0) 1 2 1 0 180)
COMMENT     "Cloning vector pEGFP-N1, complete sequence, enhanced green
            fluorescent protein (egfp) and neomycin phosphotransferase genes,
            complete cds."
COMMENT     1)
COMMENT     #38=(CLinePar (CParagraph 0 (0 0) 1 2 1 0 180)
COMMENT     "Foreign object. Author: LL. Original author: UNKNOWN"
COMMENT     1)
COMMENT     #39=(CLinePar (CParagraph 0 (0 0) 1 2 1 0 180)
COMMENT     "Created: 03/23/07 05:15PM" 1)
COMMENT     #40=(CLinePar (CParagraph 0 (0 0) 1 2 1 0 180)
COMMENT     "Last Modified: 03/23/07 05:15PM" 1)
COMMENT     #41=(CLinePar (CParagraph 0 (0 0) 1 2 1 0 180)
COMMENT     "length: 6086 bp" 1)
COMMENT     #42=(CLinePar (CParagraph 0 (0 0) 1 2 1 0 180)
COMMENT     "storage type: Basic" 1)
COMMENT     #43=(CLinePar (CParagraph 0 (0 0) 1 2 1 0 180)
COMMENT     "form: Circular" 1))) "General Description")
COMMENT     #44=(CFolderPar
COMMENT     (CGroupPar (CParagraph 2 (0 0) 1 1 0 0 178)
COMMENT     (CObjectList
COMMENT     #45=(CLinePar (CParagraph 0 (0 0) 1 2 1 0 180)
COMMENT     "Original Source Database: GenBank" 1)
COMMENT     #46=(CLinePar (CParagraph 0 (0 0) 1 2 1 0 180)
COMMENT     "Division: SYN" 1)
COMMENT     #47=(CLinePar (CParagraph 0 (0 0) 1 2 1 0 180)
COMMENT     "Modification Date in the Original DB: 23-MAR-2007" 1)
COMMENT     #48=(CLinePar (CParagraph 0 (0 0) 1 2 1 0 180)
COMMENT     "Original Accession Number(s): U55762"
COMMENT     1)
COMMENT     #49=(CLinePar (CParagraph 0 (0 0) 1 2 1 0 180)
COMMENT     "Version in the Original DB: U55762.1 GI:1377911" 1)
COMMENT     #50=(CLinePar (CParagraph 0 (0 0) 1 2 1 0 180)
COMMENT     "Sequence Source: Cloning vector pEGFP-N1." 1)
COMMENT     #51=(CLinePar (CParagraph 0 (0 0) 1 2 1 0 180)
COMMENT     "Organizm(s): Cloning vector pEGFP-N1(Cloning vector pEGFP-N1)"
COMMENT     1)
COMMENT     #52=(CLinePar (CParagraph 0 (0 0) 1 2 1 0 180)
COMMENT     "Taxonomy: other sequences; artificial sequences; vectors"
COMMENT     1))) "Standard Fields")
COMMENT     #53=(CFolderPar
COMMENT     (CGroupPar (CParagraph 3 (0 0) 1 1 0 0 178)
COMMENT     (CObjectList
COMMENT     #54=(CLinePar (CParagraph 0 (0 0) 1 2 1 0 180)
COMMENT     "REFERENCE 1 (bases 1 to 4733)" 1)
COMMENT     #55=(CLinePar (CParagraph 0 (0 0) 1 2 1 0 180)
COMMENT     "
  AUTHORS   Cormack,B.P., Valdivia,R.H. and Falkow,S."
COMMENT     1)
COMMENT     #56=(CLinePar (CParagraph 0 (0 0) 1 2 1 0 180)
COMMENT     "
  TITLE     FACS-optimized mutants of the green fluorescent protein (GFP)"
COMMENT     1)
COMMENT     #57=(CLinePar (CParagraph 0 (0 0) 1 2 1 0 180)
COMMENT     "
  JOURNAL   Gene 173 (1), 33-38 (1996)" 1)
COMMENT     #58=(CLinePar (CParagraph 0 (0 0) 1 2 1 0 180)
COMMENT     "REFERENCE 2 (bases 1 to 4733)" 1)
COMMENT     #59=(CLinePar (CParagraph 0 (0 0) 1 2 1 0 180)
COMMENT     "
  AUTHORS   Kitts,P.A." 1)
COMMENT     #60=(CLinePar (CParagraph 0 (0 0) 1 2 1 0 180)
COMMENT     "
  TITLE     pEGFP-N1 complete sequence" 1)
COMMENT     #61=(CLinePar (CParagraph 0 (0 0) 1 2 1 0 180)
COMMENT     "
  JOURNAL   Unpublished" 1)
COMMENT     #62=(CLinePar (CParagraph 0 (0 0) 1 2 1 0 180)
COMMENT     "REFERENCE 3 (bases 1 to 4733)" 1)
COMMENT     #63=(CLinePar (CParagraph 0 (0 0) 1 2 1 0 180)
COMMENT     "
  AUTHORS   Kitts,P.A." 1)
COMMENT     #64=(CLinePar (CParagraph 0 (0 0) 1 2 1 0 180)
COMMENT     "
  TITLE     Direct Submission" 1)
COMMENT     #65=(CLinePar (CParagraph 0 (0 0) 1 2 1 0 180)
COMMENT     "
  JOURNAL   Submitted (17-APR-1996) Paul A. Kitts, CLONTECH Laboratories, Inc.,"
COMMENT     1)
COMMENT     #66=(CLinePar (CParagraph 0 (0 0) 1 2 1 0 180)
COMMENT     " 1020 East Meadow Circle, Palo Alto, CA 94303-4230, USA"
COMMENT     1))) "References")
COMMENT     #67=(CFolderPar
COMMENT     (CGroupPar (CParagraph 4 (0 0) 1 1 0 0 178)
COMMENT     (CObjectList
COMMENT     #68=(CLinePar (CParagraph 0 (0 0) 1 2 1 0 180) "LL" 1)))
COMMENT     "Author")
COMMENT     #69=(CRefLinePar
COMMENT     (CLinePar (CParagraph 0 (0 0) 0 2 0 0 233) "Comments" 2) 1 ""
COMMENT     0 0)
COMMENT     #70=(CFolderPar
COMMENT     (CGroupPar (CParagraph 8 (0 0) 1 2 0 0 178) (CObjectList))
COMMENT     "Annotations")
COMMENT     #71=(CFolderPar
COMMENT     (CGroupPar (CParagraph 12 (6 0) 1 2 0 0 178)
COMMENT     (CObjectList
COMMENT     #72=(CFolderPar
COMMENT     (CGroupPar (CParagraph 4 (7 4 0) 1 1 1 0 178)
COMMENT     (CObjectList
COMMENT     #73=(CFolderPar
COMMENT     (CGroupPar
COMMENT     (CParagraph 3982 (3 #14# 0) 1 2 2 0 327)
COMMENT     (CObjectList
COMMENT     #74=(CLinePar
COMMENT     (CParagraph 0 (0 0) 1 2 3 0 180)
COMMENT     "Start: 3982 End: 4776" 1)
COMMENT     #75=(CLinePar
COMMENT     (CParagraph 0 (0 0) 1 2 3 0 180)
COMMENT     "Original Location Description:" 1)
COMMENT     #76=(CLinePar
COMMENT     (CParagraph 0 (0 0) 1 2 3 0 180)
COMMENT     " 3901..4695" 1)
COMMENT     #77=(CLinePar
COMMENT     (CParagraph 0 (0 0) 1 2 3 0 180)
COMMENT     "Qualifiers:" 1)
COMMENT     #78=(CLinePar
COMMENT     (CParagraph 0 (0 0) 1 2 3 0 180)
COMMENT     " /codon_start=1" 1)
COMMENT     #79=(CLinePar
COMMENT     (CParagraph 0 (0 0) 1 2 3 0 180)
COMMENT     " /transl_table=11" 1)
COMMENT     #80=(CLinePar
COMMENT     (CParagraph 0 (0 0) 1 2 3 0 180)
COMMENT     " /product=\"neomycin phosphotransferase\""
COMMENT     1)
COMMENT     #81=(CLinePar
COMMENT     (CParagraph 0 (0 0) 1 2 3 0 180)
COMMENT     " /protein_id=AAB02575.1"
COMMENT     1)
COMMENT     #82=(CLinePar
COMMENT     (CParagraph 0 (0 0) 1 2 3 0 180)
COMMENT     " /db_xref=GI:1377913"
COMMENT     1))) "CDS_1"))) "CDS (1 total)")
COMMENT     #83=(CFolderPar
COMMENT     (CGroupPar (CParagraph 21 (7 21 0) 1 2 1 0 178)
COMMENT     (CObjectList
COMMENT     #84=(CFolderPar
COMMENT     (CGroupPar
COMMENT     (CParagraph 519 (3 #15# 0) 1 2 2 0 194)
COMMENT     (CObjectList
COMMENT     #85=(CLinePar
COMMENT     (CParagraph 0 (0 0) 1 2 3 0 180)
COMMENT     "Start: 519 End: 539 " 1)
COMMENT     #86=(CLinePar
COMMENT     (CParagraph 0 (0 0) 1 2 3 0 180)
COMMENT     "Original Location Description:" 1)
COMMENT     #87=(CLinePar
COMMENT     (CParagraph 0 (0 0) 1 2 3 0 180)
COMMENT     " 519..539" 1))) "CMV-F")
COMMENT     #88=(CFolderPar
COMMENT     (CGroupPar
COMMENT     (CParagraph 625 (3 #23# 0) 1 2 2 0 194)
COMMENT     (CObjectList
COMMENT     #89=(CLinePar
COMMENT     (CParagraph 0 (0 0) 1 2 3 0 180)
COMMENT     "Start: 625 End: 651 " 1)
COMMENT     #90=(CLinePar
COMMENT     (CParagraph 0 (0 0) 1 2 3 0 180)
COMMENT     "Original Location Description:" 1)
COMMENT     #91=(CLinePar
COMMENT     (CParagraph 0 (0 0) 1 2 3 0 180)
COMMENT     " 625..651" 1))) "ST Cyto")
COMMENT     #92=(CFolderPar
COMMENT     (CGroupPar
COMMENT     (CParagraph 652 (3 #24# 0) 1 2 2 0 194)
COMMENT     (CObjectList
COMMENT     #93=(CLinePar
COMMENT     (CParagraph 0 (0 0) 1 2 3 0 180)
COMMENT     "Start: 652 End: 702 " 1)
COMMENT     #94=(CLinePar
COMMENT     (CParagraph 0 (0 0) 1 2 3 0 180)
COMMENT     "Original Location Description:" 1)
COMMENT     #95=(CLinePar
COMMENT     (CParagraph 0 (0 0) 1 2 3 0 180)
COMMENT     " 652..702" 1))) "ST TMD")
COMMENT     #96=(CFolderPar
COMMENT     (CGroupPar
COMMENT     (CParagraph 703 (3 #31# 0) 1 2 2 0 194)
COMMENT     (CObjectList
COMMENT     #97=(CLinePar
COMMENT     (CParagraph 0 (0 0) 1 2 3 0 180)
COMMENT     "Start: 703 End: 804 " 1)
COMMENT     #98=(CLinePar
COMMENT     (CParagraph 0 (0 0) 1 2 3 0 180)
COMMENT     "Original Location Description:" 1)
COMMENT     #99=(CLinePar
COMMENT     (CParagraph 0 (0 0) 1 2 3 0 180)
COMMENT     " 703..804" 1))) "ST stem region")
COMMENT     #100=(CFolderPar
COMMENT     (CGroupPar
COMMENT     (CParagraph 811 (3 #22# 0) 1 2 2 0 194)
COMMENT     (CObjectList
COMMENT     #101=(CLinePar
COMMENT     (CParagraph 0 (0 0) 1 2 3 0 180)
COMMENT     "Start: 811 End: 891 " 1)
COMMENT     #102=(CLinePar
COMMENT     (CParagraph 0 (0 0) 1 2 3 0 180)
COMMENT     "Original Location Description:" 1)
COMMENT     #103=(CLinePar
COMMENT     (CParagraph 0 (0 0) 1 2 3 0 180)
COMMENT     " 811..891" 1)))
COMMENT     "TAC stem region wt")
COMMENT     #104=(CFolderPar
COMMENT     (CGroupPar
COMMENT     (CParagraph 823 (3 #21# 0) 1 2 2 0 194)
COMMENT     (CObjectList
COMMENT     #105=(CLinePar
COMMENT     (CParagraph 0 (0 0) 1 2 3 0 180)
COMMENT     "Start: 823 End: 825 " 1)
COMMENT     #106=(CLinePar
COMMENT     (CParagraph 0 (0 0) 1 2 3 0 180)
COMMENT     "Original Location Description:" 1)
COMMENT     #107=(CLinePar
COMMENT     (CParagraph 0 (0 0) 1 2 3 0 180)
COMMENT     " 823..825" 1)))
COMMENT     "T197 glycosylation")
COMMENT     #108=(CFolderPar
COMMENT     (CGroupPar
COMMENT     (CParagraph 841 (3 #20# 0) 1 2 2 0 194)
COMMENT     (CObjectList
COMMENT     #109=(CLinePar
COMMENT     (CParagraph 0 (0 0) 1 2 3 0 180)
COMMENT     "Start: 841 End: 843 " 1)
COMMENT     #110=(CLinePar
COMMENT     (CParagraph 0 (0 0) 1 2 3 0 180)
COMMENT     "Original Location Description:" 1)
COMMENT     #111=(CLinePar
COMMENT     (CParagraph 0 (0 0) 1 2 3 0 180)
COMMENT     " 841..843" 1)))
COMMENT     "T203 glycosylation")
COMMENT     #112=(CFolderPar
COMMENT     (CGroupPar
COMMENT     (CParagraph 856 (3 #19# 0) 1 2 2 0 194)
COMMENT     (CObjectList
COMMENT     #113=(CLinePar
COMMENT     (CParagraph 0 (0 0) 1 2 3 0 180)
COMMENT     "Start: 856 End: 858 " 1)
COMMENT     #114=(CLinePar
COMMENT     (CParagraph 0 (0 0) 1 2 3 0 180)
COMMENT     "Original Location Description:" 1)
COMMENT     #115=(CLinePar
COMMENT     (CParagraph 0 (0 0) 1 2 3 0 180)
COMMENT     " 856..858" 1)))
COMMENT     "T208 glycosylation")
COMMENT     #116=(CFolderPar
COMMENT     (CGroupPar
COMMENT     (CParagraph 877 (3 #17# 0) 1 2 2 0 194)
COMMENT     (CObjectList
COMMENT     #117=(CLinePar
COMMENT     (CParagraph 0 (0 0) 1 2 3 0 180)
COMMENT     "Start: 877 End: 879 " 1)
COMMENT     #118=(CLinePar
COMMENT     (CParagraph 0 (0 0) 1 2 3 0 180)
COMMENT     "Original Location Description:" 1)
COMMENT     #119=(CLinePar
COMMENT     (CParagraph 0 (0 0) 1 2 3 0 180)
COMMENT     " 877..879" 1)))
COMMENT     "T215 glycosylation")
COMMENT     #120=(CFolderPar
COMMENT     (CGroupPar
COMMENT     (CParagraph 880 (3 #18# 0) 1 2 2 0 194)
COMMENT     (CObjectList
COMMENT     #121=(CLinePar
COMMENT     (CParagraph 0 (0 0) 1 2 3 0 180)
COMMENT     "Start: 880 End: 882 " 1)
COMMENT     #122=(CLinePar
COMMENT     (CParagraph 0 (0 0) 1 2 3 0 180)
COMMENT     "Original Location Description:" 1)
COMMENT     #123=(CLinePar
COMMENT     (CParagraph 0 (0 0) 1 2 3 0 180)
COMMENT     " 880..882" 1)))
COMMENT     "T216 glycosylation")
COMMENT     #124=(CFolderPar
COMMENT     (CGroupPar
COMMENT     (CParagraph 898 (3 #32# 0) 1 2 2 1 194)
COMMENT     (CObjectList
COMMENT     #125=(CLinePar
COMMENT     (CParagraph 0 (0 0) 1 2 3 0 180)
COMMENT     "Start: 898 End: 1935" 1)
COMMENT     #126=(CLinePar
COMMENT     (CParagraph 0 (0 0) 1 2 3 0 180)
COMMENT     "Original Location Description:" 1)
COMMENT     #127=(CLinePar
COMMENT     (CParagraph 0 (0 0) 1 2 3 0 180)
COMMENT     " 898..1935" 1)))
COMMENT     "ST Catalytic domain")
COMMENT     #128=(CFolderPar
COMMENT     (CGroupPar
COMMENT     (CParagraph 1945 (3 #30# 0) 1 2 2 0 194)
COMMENT     (CObjectList
COMMENT     #129=(CLinePar
COMMENT     (CParagraph 0 (0 0) 1 2 3 0 180)
COMMENT     "Start: 1945 End: 2025" 1)
COMMENT     #130=(CLinePar
COMMENT     (CParagraph 0 (0 0) 1 2 3 0 180)
COMMENT     "Original Location Description:" 1)
COMMENT     #131=(CLinePar
COMMENT     (CParagraph 0 (0 0) 1 2 3 0 180)
COMMENT     " 1852..1932" 1)))
COMMENT     "TAC stem region wt")
COMMENT     #132=(CFolderPar
COMMENT     (CGroupPar
COMMENT     (CParagraph 1957 (3 #29# 0) 1 2 2 0 194)
COMMENT     (CObjectList
COMMENT     #133=(CLinePar
COMMENT     (CParagraph 0 (0 0) 1 2 3 0 180)
COMMENT     "Start: 1957 End: 1959" 1)
COMMENT     #134=(CLinePar
COMMENT     (CParagraph 0 (0 0) 1 2 3 0 180)
COMMENT     "Original Location Description:" 1)
COMMENT     #135=(CLinePar
COMMENT     (CParagraph 0 (0 0) 1 2 3 0 180)
COMMENT     " 1864..1866" 1)))
COMMENT     "T197 glycosylation")
COMMENT     #136=(CFolderPar
COMMENT     (CGroupPar
COMMENT     (CParagraph 1975 (3 #28# 0) 1 2 2 0 194)
COMMENT     (CObjectList
COMMENT     #137=(CLinePar
COMMENT     (CParagraph 0 (0 0) 1 2 3 0 180)
COMMENT     "Start: 1975 End: 1977" 1)
COMMENT     #138=(CLinePar
COMMENT     (CParagraph 0 (0 0) 1 2 3 0 180)
COMMENT     "Original Location Description:" 1)
COMMENT     #139=(CLinePar
COMMENT     (CParagraph 0 (0 0) 1 2 3 0 180)
COMMENT     " 1882..1884" 1)))
COMMENT     "T203 glycosylation")
COMMENT     #140=(CFolderPar
COMMENT     (CGroupPar
COMMENT     (CParagraph 1990 (3 #27# 0) 1 2 2 0 194)
COMMENT     (CObjectList
COMMENT     #141=(CLinePar
COMMENT     (CParagraph 0 (0 0) 1 2 3 0 180)
COMMENT     "Start: 1990 End: 1992" 1)
COMMENT     #142=(CLinePar
COMMENT     (CParagraph 0 (0 0) 1 2 3 0 180)
COMMENT     "Original Location Description:" 1)
COMMENT     #143=(CLinePar
COMMENT     (CParagraph 0 (0 0) 1 2 3 0 180)
COMMENT     " 1897..1899" 1)))
COMMENT     "T208 glycosylation")
COMMENT     #144=(CFolderPar
COMMENT     (CGroupPar
COMMENT     (CParagraph 2011 (3 #25# 0) 1 2 2 0 194)
COMMENT     (CObjectList
COMMENT     #145=(CLinePar
COMMENT     (CParagraph 0 (0 0) 1 2 3 0 180)
COMMENT     "Start: 2011 End: 2013" 1)
COMMENT     #146=(CLinePar
COMMENT     (CParagraph 0 (0 0) 1 2 3 0 180)
COMMENT     "Original Location Description:" 1)
COMMENT     #147=(CLinePar
COMMENT     (CParagraph 0 (0 0) 1 2 3 0 180)
COMMENT     " 1918..1920" 1)))
COMMENT     "T215 glycosylation")
COMMENT     #148=(CFolderPar
COMMENT     (CGroupPar
COMMENT     (CParagraph 2014 (3 #26# 0) 1 2 2 0 194)
COMMENT     (CObjectList
COMMENT     #149=(CLinePar
COMMENT     (CParagraph 0 (0 0) 1 2 3 0 180)
COMMENT     "Start: 2014 End: 2016" 1)
COMMENT     #150=(CLinePar
COMMENT     (CParagraph 0 (0 0) 1 2 3 0 180)
COMMENT     "Original Location Description:" 1)
COMMENT     #151=(CLinePar
COMMENT     (CParagraph 0 (0 0) 1 2 3 0 180)
COMMENT     " 1921..1923" 1)))
COMMENT     "T216 glycosylation")
COMMENT     #152=(CFolderPar
COMMENT     (CGroupPar
COMMENT     (CParagraph 2032 (3 #16# 0) 1 2 2 0 194)
COMMENT     (CObjectList
COMMENT     #153=(CLinePar
COMMENT     (CParagraph 0 (0 0) 1 2 3 0 180)
COMMENT     "Start: 2032 End: 2751" 1)
COMMENT     #154=(CLinePar
COMMENT     (CParagraph 0 (0 0) 1 2 3 0 180)
COMMENT     "Original Location Description:" 1)
COMMENT     #155=(CLinePar
COMMENT     (CParagraph 0 (0 0) 1 2 3 0 180)
COMMENT     " 1951..2670" 1))) "moxGFP")))
COMMENT     "Misc. Feature (18 total)"))) "Feature Map")
COMMENT     #156=(CFolderPar
COMMENT     (CGroupPar (CParagraph 13 (0 0) 1 1 0 0 178)
COMMENT     (CObjectList
COMMENT     #157=(CRSFolderPar
COMMENT     (CFolderPar
COMMENT     (CGroupPar (CParagraph 41720272 (8 0) 1 1 1 0 178)
COMMENT     (CObjectList
COMMENT     #158=(CGroupPar
COMMENT     (CParagraph 0 (10 #10# 0) 1 2 2 0 180)
COMMENT     (CObjectList
COMMENT     #159=(CLinePar
COMMENT     (CParagraph 0 (1 #10# 1) 1 2 2 0 191)
COMMENT     " N1: 1939 " 1))))) "AgeI: 1 site")
COMMENT     1 5 "ACCGGT" "TGGCCA")
COMMENT     #160=(CRSFolderPar
COMMENT     (CFolderPar
COMMENT     (CGroupPar (CParagraph 41720592 (8 0) 1 1 1 0 178)
COMMENT     (CObjectList
COMMENT     #161=(CGroupPar
COMMENT     (CParagraph 0 (10 #0# 0) 1 2 2 0 180)
COMMENT     (CObjectList
COMMENT     #162=(CLinePar
COMMENT     (CParagraph 0 (1 #0# 1) 1 2 2 0 191)
COMMENT     " N1: 5715 " 1))))) "ApaLI: 1 site")
COMMENT     1 5 "GTGCAC" "CACGTG")
COMMENT     #163=(CRSFolderPar
COMMENT     (CFolderPar
COMMENT     (CGroupPar (CParagraph 41720656 (8 0) 1 1 1 0 178)
COMMENT     (CObjectList
COMMENT     #164=(CGroupPar
COMMENT     (CParagraph 0 (10 #1# 0) 1 2 2 0 180)
COMMENT     (CObjectList
COMMENT     #165=(CLinePar
COMMENT     (CParagraph 0 (1 #1# 1) 1 2 2 0 191)
COMMENT     " N1: 614 " 1))))) "AvaI: 1 site") 1
COMMENT     5 "CYCGRG" "GRGCYC")
COMMENT     #166=(CRSFolderPar
COMMENT     (CFolderPar
COMMENT     (CGroupPar (CParagraph 41720720 (8 0) 1 1 1 0 178)
COMMENT     (CObjectList
COMMENT     #167=(CGroupPar
COMMENT     (CParagraph 0 (10 #2# 0) 1 2 2 0 180)
COMMENT     (CObjectList
COMMENT     #168=(CLinePar
COMMENT     (CParagraph 0 (1 #2# 1) 1 2 2 0 191)
COMMENT     " N1: 893 " 1))))) "BamHI: 1 site")
COMMENT     1 5 "GGATCC" "CCTAGG")
COMMENT     #169=(CRSFolderPar
COMMENT     (CFolderPar
COMMENT     (CGroupPar (CParagraph 41720784 (8 0) 1 1 1 0 178)
COMMENT     (CObjectList
COMMENT     #170=(CGroupPar
COMMENT     (CParagraph 0 (10 #3# 0) 1 2 2 0 180)
COMMENT     (CObjectList
COMMENT     #171=(CLinePar
COMMENT     (CParagraph 0 (1 #3# 1) 1 2 2 0 191)
COMMENT     " N1: 1323 " 1)
COMMENT     #172=(CLinePar
COMMENT     (CParagraph 0 (1 #3# 2) 1 2 2 0 191)
COMMENT     " N2: 3951 " 1))))) "ClaI: 2 sites")
COMMENT     2 4 "ATCGAT" "TAGCTA")
COMMENT     #173=(CRSFolderPar
COMMENT     (CFolderPar
COMMENT     (CGroupPar (CParagraph 41719856 (8 0) 1 1 1 0 178)
COMMENT     (CObjectList
COMMENT     #174=(CGroupPar
COMMENT     (CParagraph 0 (10 #4# 0) 1 2 2 0 180)
COMMENT     (CObjectList
COMMENT     #175=(CLinePar
COMMENT     (CParagraph 0 (1 #4# 1) 1 2 2 0 191)
COMMENT     " N1: 755 " 1)
COMMENT     #176=(CLinePar
COMMENT     (CParagraph 0 (1 #4# 2) 1 2 2 0 191)
COMMENT     " N2: 2699 " 1))))) "EcoRI: 2 sites")
COMMENT     1 5 "GAATTC" "CTTAAG")
COMMENT     #177=(CRSFolderPar
COMMENT     (CFolderPar
COMMENT     (CGroupPar (CParagraph 41719952 (8 0) 1 1 1 0 178)
COMMENT     (CObjectList)) "HindIII: 0 sites") 1 5 "AAGCTT"
COMMENT     "TTCGAA")
COMMENT     #178=(CRSFolderPar
COMMENT     (CFolderPar
COMMENT     (CGroupPar (CParagraph 41720016 (8 0) 1 1 1 0 178)
COMMENT     (CObjectList
COMMENT     #179=(CGroupPar
COMMENT     (CParagraph 0 (10 #6# 0) 1 2 2 0 180)
COMMENT     (CObjectList
COMMENT     #180=(CLinePar
COMMENT     (CParagraph 0 (1 #6# 1) 1 2 2 0 191)
COMMENT     " N1: 361 " 1)
COMMENT     #181=(CLinePar
COMMENT     (CParagraph 0 (1 #6# 2) 1 2 2 0 191)
COMMENT     " N2: 789 " 1)
COMMENT     #182=(CLinePar
COMMENT     (CParagraph 0 (1 #6# 3) 1 2 2 0 191)
COMMENT     " N3: 858 " 1)
COMMENT     #183=(CLinePar
COMMENT     (CParagraph 0 (1 #6# 4) 1 2 2 0 191)
COMMENT     " N4: 1170 " 1)
COMMENT     #184=(CLinePar
COMMENT     (CParagraph 0 (1 #6# 5) 1 2 2 0 191)
COMMENT     " N5: 1992 " 1)
COMMENT     #185=(CLinePar
COMMENT     (CParagraph 0 (1 #6# 6) 1 2 2 0 191)
COMMENT     " N6: 2031 " 1)
COMMENT     #186=(CLinePar
COMMENT     (CParagraph 0 (1 #6# 7) 1 2 2 0 191)
COMMENT     " N7: 3840 " 1)
COMMENT     #187=(CLinePar
COMMENT     (CParagraph 0 (1 #6# 8) 1 2 2 0 191)
COMMENT     " N8: 4543 " 1))))) "NcoI: 8 sites")
COMMENT     1 5 "CCATGG" "GGTACC")
COMMENT     #188=(CRSFolderPar
COMMENT     (CFolderPar
COMMENT     (CGroupPar (CParagraph 41720080 (8 0) 1 1 1 0 178)
COMMENT     (CObjectList)) "PstI: 0 sites") 5 1 "CTGCAG"
COMMENT     "GACGTC")
COMMENT     #189=(CRSFolderPar
COMMENT     (CFolderPar
COMMENT     (CGroupPar (CParagraph 41719216 (8 0) 1 1 1 0 178)
COMMENT     (CObjectList
COMMENT     #190=(CGroupPar
COMMENT     (CParagraph 0 (10 #13# 0) 1 2 2 0 180)
COMMENT     (CObjectList
COMMENT     #191=(CLinePar
COMMENT     (CParagraph 0 (1 #13# 1) 1 2 2 0 191)
COMMENT     " N1: 809 " 1))))) "SacII: 1 site")
COMMENT     4 2 "CCGCGG" "GGCGCC")
COMMENT     #192=(CRSFolderPar
COMMENT     (CFolderPar
COMMENT     (CGroupPar (CParagraph 41720144 (8 0) 1 1 1 0 178)
COMMENT     (CObjectList)) "SmaI: 0 sites") 3 3 "CCCGGG"
COMMENT     "GGGCCC")
COMMENT     #193=(CRSFolderPar
COMMENT     (CFolderPar
COMMENT     (CGroupPar (CParagraph 41719088 (8 0) 1 1 1 0 178)
COMMENT     (CObjectList
COMMENT     #194=(CGroupPar
COMMENT     (CParagraph 0 (10 #11# 0) 1 2 2 0 180)
COMMENT     (CObjectList
COMMENT     #195=(CLinePar
COMMENT     (CParagraph 0 (1 #11# 1) 1 2 2 0 191)
COMMENT     " N1: 2765 " 1))))) "XbaI: 1 site")
COMMENT     1 5 "TCTAGA" "AGATCT")
COMMENT     #196=(CRSFolderPar
COMMENT     (CFolderPar
COMMENT     (CGroupPar (CParagraph 41719152 (8 0) 1 1 1 0 178)
COMMENT     (CObjectList
COMMENT     #197=(CGroupPar
COMMENT     (CParagraph 0 (10 #12# 0) 1 2 2 0 180)
COMMENT     (CObjectList
COMMENT     #198=(CLinePar
COMMENT     (CParagraph 0 (1 #12# 1) 1 2 2 0 191)
COMMENT     " N1: 614 " 1))))) "XhoI: 1 site") 1
COMMENT     5 "CTCGAG" "GAGCTC")
COMMENT     #199=(CRSFolderPar
COMMENT     (CFolderPar
COMMENT     (CGroupPar (CParagraph 41720208 (8 0) 1 1 1 0 178)
COMMENT     (CObjectList)) "XmaI: 0 sites") 1 5 "CCCGGG"
COMMENT     "GGGCCC"))) "Restriction/Methylation Map"))))
COMMENT     (CGraphView
COMMENT     (CWStyleSheet
COMMENT     (CObjectList
COMMENT     #200=(CWidgetStyle "RSite Label" 1 (LOGPEN 0 0 13408563) 1 0 1
COMMENT     (LOGFONT 0 0 0 0 400 0 0 0 0 3 2 1 18 "Georgia") 0.555556 0 1 5
COMMENT     "@N (@S)" 0)
COMMENT     #201=(CWidgetStyle "Signal Label" 1 (LOGPEN 0 0 0) 1 0 1
COMMENT     (LOGFONT 0 0 0 0 700 0 0 0 0 3 2 1 34 "Arial") 0.666667 0 1 1
COMMENT     "@N" 0)
COMMENT     #202=(CWidgetStyle "Molecule Label 2" 0 0 1
COMMENT     (LOGFONT 0 0 0 0 400 0 0 0 0 3 2 1 18 "Georgia") 0.555556 0 1 16
COMMENT     "@L bp" 0)
COMMENT     #203=(CWidgetStyle "Molecule Label 1" 0 0 1
COMMENT     (LOGFONT 0 0 0 0 400 0 0 0 0 3 2 1 34 "Verdana") 0.833333 0 1 1
COMMENT     "@N" 0)
COMMENT     #204=(CWidgetStyle "Shape 3" 1 (LOGPEN 0 0 3355545) 1 1
COMMENT     (LOGBRUSH 0 6724095 0) 0 0 1 (LOGSHAPE 9 1 0.8 1.8 0))
COMMENT     #205=(CWidgetStyle "Shape 1" 1 (LOGPEN 0 0 6723840) 1 1
COMMENT     (LOGBRUSH 0 10079334 0) 0 0 1 (LOGSHAPE 9 1 0.8 1.8 0))
COMMENT     #206=(CWidgetStyle "Axis" 1 (LOGPEN 0 0 10079436) 2 1
COMMENT     (LOGBRUSH 0 13434879 0) 0 0 1 (LOGSHAPE 10 1 0 0 0))
COMMENT     #207=(CWidgetStyle "Line 2" 1 (LOGPEN 0 0 6723840) 8 0 0 0 1
COMMENT     (LOGSHAPE 1 1.9 0 0 0))
COMMENT     #208=(CWidgetStyle "RSite" 1 (LOGPEN 0 0 10053171) 8 0 0 0 1
COMMENT     (LOGSHAPE 1 1.9 0 0 0))
COMMENT     #209=(CWidgetStyle "Short Signal" 1 (LOGPEN 0 0 13395507) 10 0 0 0 1
COMMENT     (LOGSHAPE 1 1.9 0 0 0))
COMMENT     #210=(CWidgetStyle "Uniq RSite Label" 1 (LOGPEN 0 0 153) 1 0 1
COMMENT     (LOGFONT 0 0 0 0 400 0 0 0 0 3 2 1 18 "Georgia") 0.555556 128 1
COMMENT     5 "@N (@S)" 0)
COMMENT     #211=(CWidgetStyle "Vanilla" 1 (LOGPEN 0 0 0) 1 1
COMMENT     (LOGBRUSH 0 16777215 0) 1
COMMENT     (LOGFONT 0 0 0 0 400 0 0 0 0 7 48 2 18 "Times New Roman") 0.8 0
COMMENT     1 2 "?" 0)
COMMENT     #212=(CWidgetStyle "Mark 1" 0 0 1
COMMENT     (LOGFONT 0 0 0 0 400 0 0 0 2 7 48 2 2 "Windings") 0.7 0 1 2 "?"
COMMENT     0)
COMMENT     #213=(CWidgetStyle "Motif Label" 1 (LOGPEN 0 0 16744512) 1 0 1
COMMENT     (LOGFONT 0 0 0 0 400 0 0 0 0 3 2 1 34 "Arial") 0.611111 8388608
COMMENT     1 65535 "@N (@H)" 0)
COMMENT     #214=(CWidgetStyle "Fragment Label 2" 1 (LOGPEN 0 0 0) 1 0 1
COMMENT     (LOGFONT 0 0 0 0 400 0 0 0 0 3 2 1 49 "Courier New") 1.05 0 1 48
COMMENT     "@F bp (molecule @L bp)" 0)
COMMENT     #215=(CWidgetStyle "Fragment Label 1" 1 (LOGPEN 0 0 0) 1 0 1
COMMENT     (LOGFONT 0 0 0 0 400 0 0 0 0 3 2 1 34 "Arial") 0.91 0 1 1
COMMENT     "Fragment of @N" 0)
COMMENT     #216=(CWidgetStyle "Shape 4" 1 (LOGPEN 0 0 0) 1 1
COMMENT     (LOGBRUSH 2 8388608 5) 0 0 0)
COMMENT     #217=(CWidgetStyle "Shape 2" 1 (LOGPEN 0 0 0) 1 1 (LOGBRUSH 0 128 0)
            0
COMMENT     0 0)
COMMENT     #218=(CWidgetStyle "Shape 0" 1 (LOGPEN 0 0 0) 1 1 (LOGBRUSH 0 0 0) 0
            0
COMMENT     0)
COMMENT     #219=(CWidgetStyle "ORF" 1 (LOGPEN 0 0 16384) 8 0 0 0 1
COMMENT     (LOGSHAPE 7 0.2 3.41182 2.86186 0.609808))
COMMENT     #220=(CWidgetStyle "Line 4" 1 (LOGPEN 0 0 32768) 8 0 0 0 0)
COMMENT     #221=(CWidgetStyle "Line 3" 1 (LOGPEN 0 0 16711680) 8 0 0 0 0)
COMMENT     #222=(CWidgetStyle "Line 1" 1 (LOGPEN 0 0 16711680) 1 0 0 0 0)
COMMENT     #223=(CWidgetStyle "Short Promoter" 1 (LOGPEN 0 0 128) 6 0 0 0 0)
COMMENT     #224=(CWidgetStyle "Motif" 1 (LOGPEN 0 0 0) 1 0 0 0 0)
COMMENT     #225=(CWidgetStyle "Line 0" 1 (LOGPEN 0 0 0) 8 0 0 0 0)
COMMENT     #226=(CWidgetStyle "Void" 0 0 0 0 0)
COMMENT     #227=(CWidgetStyle "General Label" 1 (LOGPEN 0 0 0) 1 0 1
COMMENT     (LOGFONT 0 0 0 0 400 0 0 0 0 3 2 1 18 "Times New Roman") 0.91 0
COMMENT     1 3 "@T @N " 0)
COMMENT     #228=(CWidgetStyle "Position" 1 (LOGPEN 0 0 0) 1 0 0 0 0)
COMMENT     #229=(CWidgetStyle "Annotation" 0 0 1
COMMENT     (LOGFONT 0 0 0 0 400 0 0 0 0 3 2 1 18 "Times New Roman") 0.91 0
COMMENT     0 0)
COMMENT     #230=(CWidgetStyle "Position Label" 1 (LOGPEN 0 0 8388608) 1 0 1
COMMENT     (LOGFONT 0 0 0 0 400 0 1 0 0 3 2 1 34 "Arial") 0.63 8388608 1 1
COMMENT     "@N" 0)
COMMENT     #231=(CWidgetStyle "Range" 1 (LOGPEN 0 0 0) 1 1
COMMENT     (LOGBRUSH 0 16777215 0) 0 0 0)
COMMENT     #232=(CWidgetStyle "Range Label" 1 (LOGPEN 0 0 8388608) 1 0 1
COMMENT     (LOGFONT 0 0 0 0 400 0 1 0 0 3 2 1 34 "Arial") 0.63 8388608 1 1
COMMENT     "@N" 0)
COMMENT     #233=(CWidgetStyle "ORF Label" 1 (LOGPEN 0 0 49216) 1 0 1
COMMENT     (LOGFONT 0 0 0 0 400 0 0 0 0 3 2 1 18 "Times New Roman")
COMMENT     0.611111 0 1 65535 "@N" 0)
COMMENT     #234=(CWidgetStyle "CDS Label" 1 (LOGPEN 0 0 4227264) 1 0 1
COMMENT     (LOGFONT 0 0 0 0 400 0 0 0 0 3 2 1 34 "Arial") 0.555556 255 1 1
COMMENT     "@N" 0)
COMMENT     #235=(CWidgetStyle "Shape 5" 1 (LOGPEN 0 0 0) 3 1
COMMENT     (LOGBRUSH 0 16777113 0) 1
COMMENT     (LOGFONT 0 0 0 0 400 0 0 0 0 7 48 2 50 "Arial") 0.9 0 0 1
COMMENT     (LOGSHAPE 9 1 0.8 1.8 0))
COMMENT     #236=(CWidgetStyle "CDS" 1 (LOGPEN 0 0 0) 1 1 (LOGBRUSH 2 39423 3) 0
            0
COMMENT     1 (LOGSHAPE 9 1 0.8 1.8 0))
COMMENT     #237=(CWidgetStyle "Label 2" 1 (LOGPEN 0 0 4227264) 1 0 1
COMMENT     (LOGFONT 0 0 0 0 400 0 0 0 0 3 2 1 34 "Arial") 0.944444 8388608
COMMENT     1 1 "@N" 0)
COMMENT     #238=(CWidgetStyle "Label 3" 1 (LOGPEN 0 0 8421376) 1 0 1
COMMENT     (LOGFONT 0 0 0 0 700 255 0 0 0 3 2 1 34 "Arial") 0.833333 255 1
COMMENT     5 "@N (@S)" 0)
COMMENT     #239=(CWidgetStyle "Label 4" 1 (LOGPEN 0 0 8437824) 1 0 1
COMMENT     (LOGFONT 0 0 0 0 400 0 0 0 0 3 2 1 34 "Arial") 0.722222 0 1 5
COMMENT     "@N (@S)" 0)) 0.164644 1.74233 0.164644 2.53336
COMMENT     (70 (CShapeMapEntry 0 "Unique RSite" 1 "Uniq RSite Label") 67
COMMENT     (CShapeMapEntry 0 "ORF" 0 "ORF Label")) 40.0378 40.0378 39 39 0.1
COMMENT     -6086) 1 1 0 1 1
COMMENT     (mapper: 18.0635 -23.0686 40.0378 40.0378 0.01 10 -1 6086 6086 1 0
            0)
COMMENT     #240=(CGroupWidget (CWidget 0 (0 0) 1 2 0 0 Nil 824188960 100)
COMMENT     (CObjectList
COMMENT     #241=(CGroupWidget (CWidget 1 (0 0) 1 2 0 0 Nil -939 100)
COMMENT     (CObjectList
COMMENT     #242=(CAxis
COMMENT     (CWideLine
COMMENT     (CWidget 0 (0 0) 1 2 0 0 #206# 82898756 0)
COMMENT     (LOGPEN 0 0 10079436) 2 (LOGBRUSH 0 13434879 0) 1
COMMENT     6.27522 6.27322 1 0.0214037) 0.103076)
COMMENT     #243=(CLabel (CWidget 1001 (0 0) 1 2 0 0 #203# 7 100)
COMMENT     (LOGPEN 0 0 13408563) 1
COMMENT     (LOGFONT 58 22 0 0 400 0 0 0 0 3 2 1 34 "Verdana")
COMMENT     1.74233 0.833333 0 "ST-2xTstem-GFP" "ST-2xTstem-GFP"
COMMENT     65535 0 0.871165 0 -10 10.0655 1.39868 Nil)
COMMENT     #244=(CLabel
COMMENT     (CWidget 1002 (0 0) 1 2 0 0 #202# 42202664 100)
COMMENT     (LOGPEN 0 0 13408563) 1
COMMENT     (LOGFONT 38 14 0 0 400 0 0 0 0 3 2 1 18 "Georgia")
COMMENT     1.74233 0.555556 0 "6086 bp" "@L bp" 16 0 -0.871165
COMMENT     0 -10.8 2.77238 0.799245 Nil)) (CObjectList))
COMMENT     #245=(CGroupWidget (CWidget 10 (6 0) 1 2 0 0 Nil -1288 100)
COMMENT     (CObjectList
COMMENT     #246=(CGroupWidget
COMMENT     (CWidget 4 (7 4 0) 1 2 0 0 Nil -2125 100)
COMMENT     (CObjectList
COMMENT     #247=(CWideArrow
COMMENT     (CWideLine
COMMENT     (CWidget 0 (3 #14# 0) 1 2 0 0 #204# 0 100)
COMMENT     (LOGPEN 0 0 3355545) 1
COMMENT     (LOGBRUSH 0 6724095 0) 1 1.35029 2.16974 1
COMMENT     0.082322) 0.8 1.8 0)
COMMENT     #248=(CLabel (CWidget 0 (0 0) 1 2 0 0 #201# 6 100)
COMMENT     (LOGPEN 0 0 0) 1
COMMENT     (LOGFONT 46 17 0 0 700 0 0 0 0 3 2 1 34
COMMENT     "Arial") 1.74233 0.666667 0 "CDS 1" "@N" 1
COMMENT     -13.1889 -1.74233 0 -10 2.7474 1.04901 #247#))
COMMENT     (CObjectList))
COMMENT     #249=(CGroupWidget
COMMENT     (CWidget 21 (7 21 0) 1 2 0 0 Nil -1916 100)
COMMENT     (CObjectList
COMMENT     #250=(CScratch
COMMENT     (CWidget 0 (3 #15# 0) 1 2 0 0 #209# 0 100)
COMMENT     (LOGPEN 0 8 13395507) 10 1 5.73925 1.9
COMMENT     0.082322 1)
COMMENT     #251=(CLabel
COMMENT     (CWidget 0 (0 0) 1 2 0 0 #201# 42202216 100)
COMMENT     (LOGPEN 0 0 0) 1
COMMENT     (LOGFONT 46 17 0 0 700 0 0 0 0 3 2 1 34
COMMENT     "Arial") 1.74233 0.666667 0 "CMV-F" "@N" 1
COMMENT     8.74226 19.1656 0 -10 2.92224 1.04901 #250#)
COMMENT     #252=(CWideArrow
COMMENT     (CWideLine
COMMENT     (CWidget 0 (3 #16# 0) 1 2 0 0 #205# 0 100)
COMMENT     (LOGPEN 0 0 6723840) 1
COMMENT     (LOGBRUSH 0 10079334 0) 1 3.43757 4.17972 1
COMMENT     0.082322) 0.8 1.8 0)
COMMENT     #253=(CLabel (CWidget 0 (0 0) 1 2 0 0 #201# 6 100)
COMMENT     (LOGPEN 0 0 0) 1
COMMENT     (LOGFONT 46 17 0 0 700 0 0 0 0 3 2 1 34
COMMENT     "Arial") 1.74233 0.666667 0 "moxGFP" "@N" 1
COMMENT     10.4721 -31.3619 0 -10 3.79641 1.04901 #252#)
COMMENT     #254=(CScratch
COMMENT     (CWidget 0 (3 #17# 0) 1 2 0 0 #209# 0 100)
COMMENT     (LOGPEN 0 8 13395507) 10 1 5.37024 1.9
COMMENT     0.082322 1)
COMMENT     #255=(CLabel
COMMENT     (CWidget 0 (0 0) 1 2 0 0 #201# 42201960 100)
COMMENT     (LOGPEN 0 0 0) 1
COMMENT     (LOGFONT 46 17 0 0 700 0 0 0 0 3 2 1 34
COMMENT     "Arial") 1.74233 0.666667 0
COMMENT     "T215 glycosylation" "@N" 1 15.0339 -5.22699
COMMENT     0 -10 8.0424 1.04901 #254#)
COMMENT     #256=(CScratch
COMMENT     (CWidget 0 (3 #18# 0) 1 2 0 0 #209#
COMMENT     2082539284 100) (LOGPEN 0 8 13395507) 10 1
COMMENT     5.36715 1.9 0.082322 1)
COMMENT     #257=(CLabel
COMMENT     (CWidget 0 (0 0) 1 2 0 0 #201# 42201544 100)
COMMENT     (LOGPEN 0 0 0) 1
COMMENT     (LOGFONT 46 17 0 0 700 0 0 0 0 3 2 1 34
COMMENT     "Arial") 1.74233 0.666667 0
COMMENT     "T216 glycosylation" "@N" 1 14.1346 -6.96932
COMMENT     0 -10 8.0424 1.04901 #256#)
COMMENT     #258=(CScratch
COMMENT     (CWidget 0 (3 #19# 0) 1 2 0 0 #209# 16445872
COMMENT     100) (LOGPEN 0 8 13395507) 10 1 5.39189 1.9
COMMENT     0.082322 1)
COMMENT     #259=(CLabel (CWidget 0 (0 0) 1 2 0 0 #201# 7 100)
COMMENT     (LOGPEN 0 0 0) 1
COMMENT     (LOGFONT 46 17 0 0 700 0 0 0 0 3 2 1 34
COMMENT     "Arial") 1.74233 0.666667 0
COMMENT     "T208 glycosylation" "@N" 1 15.9244 -1.74233
COMMENT     0 -10 8.0424 1.04901 #258#)
COMMENT     #260=(CScratch
COMMENT     (CWidget 0 (3 #20# 0) 1 2 0 0 #209# 86687824
COMMENT     100) (LOGPEN 0 8 13395507) 10 1 5.40735 1.9
COMMENT     0.082322 1)
COMMENT     #261=(CLabel
COMMENT     (CWidget 0 (0 0) 1 2 0 0 #201# 42201096 100)
COMMENT     (LOGPEN 0 0 0) 1
COMMENT     (LOGFONT 46 17 0 0 700 0 0 0 0 3 2 1 34
COMMENT     "Arial") 1.74233 0.666667 0
COMMENT     "T203 glycosylation" "@N" 1 15.9244 1.74233 0
COMMENT     -10 8.0424 1.04901 #260#)
COMMENT     #262=(CScratch
COMMENT     (CWidget 0 (3 #21# 0) 1 2 0 0 #209# 0 100)
COMMENT     (LOGPEN 0 8 13395507) 10 1 5.4259 1.9
COMMENT     0.082322 1)
COMMENT     #263=(CLabel
COMMENT     (CWidget 0 (0 0) 1 2 0 0 #201# 42201224 100)
COMMENT     (LOGPEN 0 0 0) 1
COMMENT     (LOGFONT 46 17 0 0 700 0 0 0 0 3 2 1 34
COMMENT     "Arial") 1.74233 0.666667 0
COMMENT     "T197 glycosylation" "@N" 1 15.6059 3.48466 0
COMMENT     -10 8.0424 1.04901 #262#)
COMMENT     #264=(CWideArrow
COMMENT     (CWideLine
COMMENT     (CWidget 0 (3 #22# 0) 1 2 0 0 #205# 0 100)
COMMENT     (LOGPEN 0 0 6723840) 1
COMMENT     (LOGBRUSH 0 10079334 0) 0.835356 5.35478
COMMENT     5.43827 1 0.082322) 0.8 1.8 0)
COMMENT     #265=(CLabel (CWidget 0 (0 0) 1 2 0 0 #201# 3 100)
COMMENT     (LOGPEN 0 0 0) 1
COMMENT     (LOGFONT 46 17 0 0 700 0 0 0 0 3 2 1 34
COMMENT     "Arial") 1.74233 0.666667 0
COMMENT     "TAC stem region wt" "@N" 1 16.2096 0 0 -10
COMMENT     8.467 1.04901 #264#)
COMMENT     #266=(CScratch
COMMENT     (CWidget 0 (3 #23# 0) 1 2 0 0 #209# 268633891
COMMENT     100) (LOGPEN 0 8 13395507) 10 1 5.62999 1.9
COMMENT     0.082322 1)
COMMENT     #267=(CLabel
COMMENT     (CWidget 0 (0 0) 1 2 0 0 #201# 42200488 100)
COMMENT     (LOGPEN 0 0 0) 1
COMMENT     (LOGFONT 46 17 0 0 700 0 0 0 0 3 2 1 34
COMMENT     "Arial") 1.74233 0.666667 0 "ST Cyto" "@N" 1
COMMENT     9.8845 13.9386 0 -10 3.27191 1.04901 #266#)
COMMENT     #268=(CWideArrow
COMMENT     (CWideLine
COMMENT     (CWidget 0 (3 #24# 0) 1 2 0 0 #205# 0 100)
COMMENT     (LOGPEN 0 0 6723840) 1
COMMENT     (LOGBRUSH 0 10079334 0) 0.835356 5.54959
COMMENT     5.60216 1 0.082322) 0.8 1.8 0)
COMMENT     #269=(CLabel (CWidget 0 (0 0) 1 2 0 0 #201# 7 100)
COMMENT     (LOGPEN 0 0 0) 1
COMMENT     (LOGFONT 46 17 0 0 700 0 0 0 0 3 2 1 34
COMMENT     "Arial") 1.74233 0.666667 0 "ST TMD" "@N" 1
COMMENT     10.2377 12.1963 0 -10 3.27191 1.04901 #268#)
COMMENT     #270=(CScratch
COMMENT     (CWidget 0 (3 #25# 0) 1 2 0 0 #209# 0 100)
COMMENT     (LOGPEN 0 8 13395507) 10 1 4.20136 1.9
COMMENT     0.082322 1)
COMMENT     #271=(CLabel
COMMENT     (CWidget 0 (0 0) 1 2 0 0 #201# 42199976 100)
COMMENT     (LOGPEN 0 0 0) 1
COMMENT     (LOGFONT 46 17 0 0 700 0 0 0 0 3 2 1 34
COMMENT     "Arial") 1.74233 0.666667 0
COMMENT     "T215 glycosylation" "@N" 1 15.6864 -26.1349
COMMENT     0 -10 8.0424 1.04901 #270#)
COMMENT     #272=(CScratch
COMMENT     (CWidget 0 (3 #26# 0) 1 2 0 0 #209#
COMMENT     2082539089 100) (LOGPEN 0 8 13395507) 10 1
COMMENT     4.19827 1.9 0.082322 1)
COMMENT     #273=(CLabel
COMMENT     (CWidget 0 (0 0) 1 2 0 0 #201# 42199752 100)
COMMENT     (LOGPEN 0 0 0) 1
COMMENT     (LOGFONT 46 17 0 0 700 0 0 0 0 3 2 1 34
COMMENT     "Arial") 1.74233 0.666667 0
COMMENT     "T216 glycosylation" "@N" 1 15.6732 -27.8773
COMMENT     0 -10 8.0424 1.04901 #272#)
COMMENT     #274=(CScratch
COMMENT     (CWidget 0 (3 #27# 0) 1 2 0 0 #209# 0 100)
COMMENT     (LOGPEN 0 8 13395507) 10 1 4.22301 1.9
COMMENT     0.082322 1)
COMMENT     #275=(CLabel (CWidget 0 (0 0) 1 2 0 0 #201# 7 100)
COMMENT     (LOGPEN 0 0 0) 1
COMMENT     (LOGFONT 46 17 0 0 700 0 0 0 0 3 2 1 34
COMMENT     "Arial") 1.74233 0.666667 0
COMMENT     "T208 glycosylation" "@N" 1 15.7874 -22.6503
COMMENT     0 -10 8.0424 1.04901 #274#)
COMMENT     #276=(CScratch
COMMENT     (CWidget 0 (3 #28# 0) 1 2 0 0 #209# 87664968
COMMENT     100) (LOGPEN 0 8 13395507) 10 1 4.23847 1.9
COMMENT     0.082322 1)
COMMENT     #277=(CLabel
COMMENT     (CWidget 0 (0 0) 1 2 0 0 #201# 42199304 100)
COMMENT     (LOGPEN 0 0 0) 1
COMMENT     (LOGFONT 46 17 0 0 700 0 0 0 0 3 2 1 34
COMMENT     "Arial") 1.74233 0.666667 0
COMMENT     "T203 glycosylation" "@N" 1 15.8141 -19.1656
COMMENT     0 -10 8.0424 1.04901 #276#)
COMMENT     #278=(CScratch
COMMENT     (CWidget 0 (3 #29# 0) 1 2 0 0 #209#
COMMENT     2082539209 100) (LOGPEN 0 8 13395507) 10 1
COMMENT     4.25703 1.9 0.082322 1)
COMMENT     #279=(CLabel
COMMENT     (CWidget 0 (0 0) 1 2 0 0 #201# 42199080 100)
COMMENT     (LOGPEN 0 0 0) 1
COMMENT     (LOGFONT 46 17 0 0 700 0 0 0 0 3 2 1 34
COMMENT     "Arial") 1.74233 0.666667 0
COMMENT     "T197 glycosylation" "@N" 1 15.8618 -17.4233
COMMENT     0 -10 8.0424 1.04901 #278#)
COMMENT     #280=(CWideArrow
COMMENT     (CWideLine
COMMENT     (CWidget 0 (3 #30# 0) 1 2 0 0 #205# 0 100)
COMMENT     (LOGPEN 0 0 6723840) 1
COMMENT     (LOGBRUSH 0 10079334 0) 0.835356 4.1859
COMMENT     4.26939 1 0.082322) 0.8 1.8 0)
COMMENT     #281=(CLabel
COMMENT     (CWidget 0 (0 0) 1 2 0 0 #201# 42198984 100)
COMMENT     (LOGPEN 0 0 0) 1
COMMENT     (LOGFONT 46 17 0 0 700 0 0 0 0 3 2 1 34
COMMENT     "Arial") 1.74233 0.666667 0
COMMENT     "TAC stem region wt" "@N" 1 15.973 -20.908 0
COMMENT     -10 8.467 1.04901 #280#)
COMMENT     #282=(CWideArrow
COMMENT     (CWideLine
COMMENT     (CWidget 0 (3 #31# 0) 1 2 0 0 #205# 0 100)
COMMENT     (LOGPEN 0 0 6723840) 1
COMMENT     (LOGBRUSH 0 10079334 0) 0.835356 5.44446
COMMENT     5.54959 1 0.082322) 0.8 1.8 0)
COMMENT     #283=(CLabel (CWidget 0 (0 0) 1 2 0 0 #201# 6 100)
COMMENT     (LOGPEN 0 0 0) 1
COMMENT     (LOGFONT 46 17 0 0 700 0 0 0 0 3 2 1 34
COMMENT     "Arial") 1.74233 0.666667 0 "ST stem region"
COMMENT     "@N" 1 12.3901 10.454 0 -10 6.54382 1.04901
COMMENT     #282#)
COMMENT     #284=(CWideArrow
COMMENT     (CWideLine
COMMENT     (CWidget 0 (3 #32# 0) 1 2 0 0 #205# 0 100)
COMMENT     (LOGPEN 0 0 6723840) 1
COMMENT     (LOGBRUSH 0 10079334 0) 0.835356 4.27867
COMMENT     5.3486 1 0.082322) 0.8 1.8 0)
COMMENT     #285=(CLabel (CWidget 0 (0 0) 1 2 0 0 #201# 6 100)
COMMENT     (LOGPEN 0 0 0) 1
COMMENT     (LOGFONT 46 17 0 0 700 0 0 0 0 3 2 1 34
COMMENT     "Arial") 1.74233 0.666667 0
COMMENT     "ST Catalytic domain" "@N" 1 17.0996 -13.9386
COMMENT     0 -10 8.5669 1.04901 #284#)) (CObjectList)))
COMMENT     (CObjectList))
COMMENT     #286=(CGroupWidget (CWidget 11 (8 0) 1 2 0 0 Nil -1358 100)
COMMENT     (CObjectList
COMMENT     #287=(CGroupWidget
COMMENT     (CWidget 1 (10 #0# 0) 1 2 0 0 Nil -1079 100)
COMMENT     (CObjectList
COMMENT     #288=(CScratch
COMMENT     (CWidget 1 (1 #0# 1) 1 2 0 0 #208# 69437160
COMMENT     100) (LOGPEN 0 6 10053171) 8 1 0.383441 1.9
COMMENT     0.082322 1)
COMMENT     #289=(CLabel (CWidget 0 (0 0) 1 2 0 0 #210# 6 100)
COMMENT     (LOGPEN 0 0 153) 1
COMMENT     (LOGFONT 38 14 0 0 400 0 0 0 0 3 2 1 18
COMMENT     "Georgia") 1.74233 0.555556 128
COMMENT     "{\\i Apa}LI (5715)" "@N (@S)" 5 -9.16541
COMMENT     10.454 0 -10 4.14608 0.799245 #288#))
COMMENT     (CObjectList))
COMMENT     #290=(CGroupWidget
COMMENT     (CWidget 1 (10 #1# 0) 1 2 0 0 Nil -660 100)
COMMENT     (CObjectList
COMMENT     #291=(CScratch
COMMENT     (CWidget 1 (1 #1# 1) 1 2 0 0 #208# 0 100)
COMMENT     (LOGPEN 0 6 10053171) 8 1 5.64133 1.9
COMMENT     0.082322 1)
COMMENT     #292=(CLabel
COMMENT     (CWidget 0 (0 0) 1 2 0 0 #210# 42198152 100)
COMMENT     (LOGPEN 0 0 153) 1
COMMENT     (LOGFONT 38 14 0 0 400 0 0 0 0 3 2 1 18
COMMENT     "Georgia") 1.74233 0.555556 128
COMMENT     "{\\i Ava}I (614)" "@N (@S)" 5 10.3856
COMMENT     17.4233 0 -10 3.44674 0.799245 #291#))
COMMENT     (CObjectList))
COMMENT     #293=(CGroupWidget
COMMENT     (CWidget 1 (10 #2# 0) 1 2 0 0 Nil -102 100)
COMMENT     (CObjectList
COMMENT     #294=(CScratch
COMMENT     (CWidget 1 (1 #2# 1) 1 2 0 0 #208# 305922819
COMMENT     100) (LOGPEN 0 6 10053171) 8 1 5.35375 1.9
COMMENT     0.082322 1)
COMMENT     #295=(CLabel (CWidget 0 (0 0) 1 2 0 0 #210# 6 100)
COMMENT     (LOGPEN 0 0 153) 1
COMMENT     (LOGFONT 38 14 0 0 400 0 0 0 0 3 2 1 18
COMMENT     "Georgia") 1.74233 0.555556 128
COMMENT     "{\\i Bam}HI (893)" "@N (@S)" 5 12.6503
COMMENT     -8.71165 0 -10 4.42082 0.799245 #294#))
COMMENT     (CObjectList))
COMMENT     #296=(CGroupWidget
COMMENT     (CWidget 1 (10 #10# 0) 1 2 0 0 Nil -1427 100)
COMMENT     (CObjectList
COMMENT     #297=(CScratch
COMMENT     (CWidget 1 (1 #10# 1) 1 2 0 0 #208#
COMMENT     -1030792151 100) (LOGPEN 0 6 10053171) 8 1
COMMENT     4.27558 1.9 0.082322 1)
COMMENT     #298=(CLabel
COMMENT     (CWidget 0 (0 0) 1 2 0 0 #210# 1069 100)
COMMENT     (LOGPEN 0 0 153) 1
COMMENT     (LOGFONT 38 14 0 0 400 0 0 0 0 3 2 1 18
COMMENT     "Georgia") 1.74233 0.555556 128
COMMENT     "{\\i Age}I (1939)" "@N (@S)" 5 14.2048
COMMENT     -15.681 0 -10 3.79641 0.799245 #297#))
COMMENT     (CObjectList))
COMMENT     #299=(CGroupWidget
COMMENT     (CWidget 1 (10 #11# 0) 1 2 0 0 Nil -730 100)
COMMENT     (CObjectList
COMMENT     #300=(CScratch
COMMENT     (CWidget 1 (1 #11# 1) 1 2 0 0 #208# 268786344
COMMENT     100) (LOGPEN 0 6 10053171) 8 1 3.42417 1.9
COMMENT     0.082322 1)
COMMENT     #301=(CLabel
COMMENT     (CWidget 0 (0 0) 1 2 0 0 #210# 843 100)
COMMENT     (LOGPEN 0 0 153) 1
COMMENT     (LOGFONT 38 14 0 0 400 0 0 0 0 3 2 1 18
COMMENT     "Georgia") 1.74233 0.555556 128
COMMENT     "{\\i Xba}I (2765)" "@N (@S)" 5 6.96955
COMMENT     -34.8466 0 -10 3.89632 0.799245 #300#))
COMMENT     (CObjectList))
COMMENT     #302=(CGroupWidget
COMMENT     (CWidget 1 (10 #12# 0) 1 2 0 0 Nil -311 100)
COMMENT     (CObjectList
COMMENT     #303=(CScratch
COMMENT     (CWidget 1 (1 #12# 1) 1 2 0 0 #208# 16388632
COMMENT     100) (LOGPEN 0 6 10053171) 8 1 5.64133 1.9
COMMENT     0.082322 1)
COMMENT     #304=(CLabel
COMMENT     (CWidget 0 (0 0) 1 2 0 0 #210# 41977296 100)
COMMENT     (LOGPEN 0 0 153) 1
COMMENT     (LOGFONT 38 14 0 0 400 0 0 0 0 3 2 1 18
COMMENT     "Georgia") 1.74233 0.555556 128
COMMENT     "{\\i Xho}I (614)" "@N (@S)" 5 10.2792 15.681
COMMENT     0 -10 3.54665 0.799245 #303#)) (CObjectList))
COMMENT     #305=(CGroupWidget
COMMENT     (CWidget 1 (10 #13# 0) 1 2 0 0 Nil -2334 100)
COMMENT     (CObjectList
COMMENT     #306=(CScratch
COMMENT     (CWidget 1 (1 #13# 1) 1 2 0 0 #208# 16388232
COMMENT     100) (LOGPEN 0 6 10053171) 8 1 5.44033 1.9
COMMENT     0.082322 1)
COMMENT     #307=(CLabel (CWidget 0 (0 0) 1 2 0 0 #210# 6 100)
COMMENT     (LOGPEN 0 0 153) 1
COMMENT     (LOGFONT 38 14 0 0 400 0 0 0 0 3 2 1 18
COMMENT     "Georgia") 1.74233 0.555556 128
COMMENT     "{\\i Sac}II (809)" "@N (@S)" 5 13.2654
COMMENT     5.22699 0 -10 3.79641 0.799245 #306#))
COMMENT     (CObjectList))
COMMENT     #308=(CGroupWidget
COMMENT     (CWidget 2 (10 #3# 0) 1 2 0 0 Nil -2265 100)
COMMENT     (CObjectList
COMMENT     #309=(CScratch
COMMENT     (CWidget 1 (1 #3# 1) 1 2 0 0 #208# 16453336
COMMENT     100) (LOGPEN 0 6 10053171) 8 1 4.91052 1.9
COMMENT     0.082322 1)
COMMENT     #310=(CLabel (CWidget 0 (0 0) 1 2 0 0 #200# 6 100)
COMMENT     (LOGPEN 0 0 13408563) 1
COMMENT     (LOGFONT 38 14 0 0 400 0 0 0 0 3 2 1 18
COMMENT     "Georgia") 1.74233 0.555556 0
COMMENT     "{\\i Cla}I (1323)" "@N (@S)" 5 14.7376
COMMENT     -12.1963 0 -10 3.44674 0.799245 #309#)
COMMENT     #311=(CScratch
COMMENT     (CWidget 2 (1 #3# 2) 1 2 0 0 #208# 268633666
COMMENT     100) (LOGPEN 0 6 10053171) 8 1 2.2017 1.9
COMMENT     0.082322 1)
COMMENT     #312=(CLabel (CWidget 0 (0 0) 1 2 0 0 #200# 3 100)
COMMENT     (LOGPEN 0 0 13408563) 1
COMMENT     (LOGFONT 38 14 0 0 400 0 0 0 0 3 2 1 18
COMMENT     "Georgia") 1.74233 0.555556 0
COMMENT     "{\\i Cla}I (3951)" "@N (@S)" 5 -12.3051
COMMENT     -6.96932 0 -10 3.52167 0.799245 #311#))
COMMENT     (CObjectList))
COMMENT     #313=(CGroupWidget
COMMENT     (CWidget 2 (10 #4# 0) 1 2 0 0 Nil -590 100)
COMMENT     (CObjectList
COMMENT     #314=(CScratch
COMMENT     (CWidget 1 (1 #4# 1) 1 2 0 0 #208# 40490016
COMMENT     100) (LOGPEN 0 6 10053171) 8 1 5.49599 1.9
COMMENT     0.082322 1)
COMMENT     #315=(CLabel
COMMENT     (CWidget 0 (0 0) 1 2 0 0 #200# 42197064 100)
COMMENT     (LOGPEN 0 0 13408563) 1
COMMENT     (LOGFONT 38 14 0 0 400 0 0 0 0 3 2 1 18
COMMENT     "Georgia") 1.74233 0.555556 0
COMMENT     "{\\i Eco}RI (755)" "@N (@S)" 5 11.3808
COMMENT     8.71165 0 -10 3.79641 0.799245 #314#)
COMMENT     #316=(CScratch
COMMENT     (CWidget 2 (1 #4# 2) 1 2 0 0 #208# 42182816
COMMENT     100) (LOGPEN 0 6 10053171) 8 1 3.4922 1.9
COMMENT     0.082322 1)
COMMENT     #317=(CLabel (CWidget 0 (0 0) 1 2 0 0 #200# 7 100)
COMMENT     (LOGPEN 0 0 13408563) 1
COMMENT     (LOGFONT 38 14 0 0 400 0 0 0 0 3 2 1 18
COMMENT     "Georgia") 1.74233 0.555556 0
COMMENT     "{\\i Eco}RI (2699)" "@N (@S)" 5 7.93495
COMMENT     -33.1043 0 -10 4.42082 0.799245 #316#))
COMMENT     (CObjectList))
COMMENT     #318=(CGroupWidget
COMMENT     (CWidget 8 (10 #6# 0) 1 2 0 0 Nil -1218 100)
COMMENT     (CObjectList
COMMENT     #319=(CScratch
COMMENT     (CWidget 1 (1 #6# 1) 1 2 0 0 #208# 17071960
COMMENT     100) (LOGPEN 0 6 10053171) 8 1 5.90211 1.9
COMMENT     0.082322 1)
COMMENT     #320=(CLabel (CWidget 0 (0 0) 1 2 0 0 #200# 6 100)
COMMENT     (LOGPEN 0 0 13408563) 1
COMMENT     (LOGFONT 38 14 0 0 400 0 0 0 0 3 2 1 18
COMMENT     "Georgia") 1.74233 0.555556 0
COMMENT     "{\\i Nco}I (361)" "@N (@S)" 5 7.72267 20.908
COMMENT     0 -10 3.34684 0.799245 #319#)
COMMENT     #321=(CScratch
COMMENT     (CWidget 2 (1 #6# 2) 1 2 0 0 #208# 80222320
COMMENT     100) (LOGPEN 0 6 10053171) 8 1 5.46095 1.9
COMMENT     0.082322 1)
COMMENT     #322=(CLabel (CWidget 0 (0 0) 1 2 0 0 #200# 7 100)
COMMENT     (LOGPEN 0 0 13408563) 1
COMMENT     (LOGFONT 38 14 0 0 400 0 0 0 0 3 2 1 18
COMMENT     "Georgia") 1.74233 0.555556 0
COMMENT     "{\\i Nco}I (789)" "@N (@S)" 5 12.2703
COMMENT     6.96932 0 -10 3.52167 0.799245 #321#)
COMMENT     #323=(CScratch
COMMENT     (CWidget 3 (1 #6# 3) 1 2 0 0 #208# 80389256
COMMENT     100) (LOGPEN 0 6 10053171) 8 1 5.38983 1.9
COMMENT     0.082322 1)
COMMENT     #324=(CLabel
COMMENT     (CWidget 0 (0 0) 1 2 0 0 #200# 41726444 100)
COMMENT     (LOGPEN 0 0 13408563) 1
COMMENT     (LOGFONT 38 14 0 0 400 0 0 0 0 3 2 1 18
COMMENT     "Georgia") 1.74233 0.555556 0
COMMENT     "{\\i Nco}I (858)" "@N (@S)" 5 13.7154
COMMENT     -3.48466 0 -10 3.52167 0.799245 #323#)
COMMENT     #325=(CScratch
COMMENT     (CWidget 4 (1 #6# 4) 1 2 0 0 #208# 41331968
COMMENT     100) (LOGPEN 0 6 10053171) 8 1 5.06823 1.9
COMMENT     0.082322 1)
COMMENT     #326=(CLabel (CWidget 0 (0 0) 1 2 0 0 #200# 0 100)
COMMENT     (LOGPEN 0 0 13408563) 1
COMMENT     (LOGFONT 38 14 0 0 400 0 0 0 0 3 2 1 18
COMMENT     "Georgia") 1.74233 0.555556 0
COMMENT     "{\\i Nco}I (1170)" "@N (@S)" 5 14.2698
COMMENT     -10.454 0 -10 3.62158 0.799245 #325#)
COMMENT     #327=(CScratch
COMMENT     (CWidget 5 (1 #6# 5) 1 2 0 0 #208# 80384016
COMMENT     100) (LOGPEN 0 6 10053171) 8 1 4.22095 1.9
COMMENT     0.082322 1)
COMMENT     #328=(CLabel (CWidget 0 (0 0) 1 2 0 0 #200# 0 100)
COMMENT     (LOGPEN 0 0 13408563) 1
COMMENT     (LOGFONT 38 14 0 0 400 0 0 0 0 3 2 1 18
COMMENT     "Georgia") 1.74233 0.555556 0
COMMENT     "{\\i Nco}I (1992)" "@N (@S)" 5 14.1091
COMMENT     -24.3926 0 -10 3.79641 0.799245 #327#)
COMMENT     #329=(CScratch
COMMENT     (CWidget 6 (1 #6# 6) 1 2 0 0 #208# 16220464
COMMENT     100) (LOGPEN 0 6 10053171) 8 1 4.18075 1.9
COMMENT     0.082322 1)
COMMENT     #330=(CLabel
COMMENT     (CWidget 0 (0 0) 1 2 0 0 #200# 920 100)
COMMENT     (LOGPEN 0 0 13408563) 1
COMMENT     (LOGFONT 38 14 0 0 400 0 0 0 0 3 2 1 18
COMMENT     "Georgia") 1.74233 0.555556 0
COMMENT     "{\\i Nco}I (2031)" "@N (@S)" 5 13.9246
COMMENT     -29.6196 0 -10 3.69651 0.799245 #329#)
COMMENT     #331=(CScratch
COMMENT     (CWidget 7 (1 #6# 7) 1 2 0 0 #208# 16220656
COMMENT     100) (LOGPEN 0 6 10053171) 8 1 2.31611 1.9
COMMENT     0.082322 1)
COMMENT     #332=(CLabel
COMMENT     (CWidget 0 (0 0) 1 2 0 0 #200# 41726220 100)
COMMENT     (LOGPEN 0 0 13408563) 1
COMMENT     (LOGFONT 38 14 0 0 400 0 0 0 0 3 2 1 18
COMMENT     "Georgia") 1.74233 0.555556 0
COMMENT     "{\\i Nco}I (3840)" "@N (@S)" 5 -11.7243
COMMENT     -8.71165 0 -10 3.97125 0.799245 #331#)
COMMENT     #333=(CScratch
COMMENT     (CWidget 8 (1 #6# 8) 1 2 0 0 #208# 197749574
COMMENT     100) (LOGPEN 0 6 10053171) 8 1 1.59149 1.9
COMMENT     0.082322 1)
COMMENT     #334=(CLabel (CWidget 0 (0 0) 1 2 0 0 #200# 0 100)
COMMENT     (LOGPEN 0 0 13408563) 1
COMMENT     (LOGFONT 38 14 0 0 400 0 0 0 0 3 2 1 18
COMMENT     "Georgia") 1.74233 0.555556 0
COMMENT     "{\\i Nco}I (4543)" "@N (@S)" 5 -14.3801 0 0
COMMENT     -10 3.87134 0.799245 #333#)) (CObjectList)))
COMMENT     (CObjectList))
COMMENT     #335=(CGroupWidget (CWidget 14 (16 0) 1 2 0 0 Nil -1567 100)
COMMENT     (CObjectList) (CObjectList))
COMMENT     #336=(CGroupWidget (CWidget 12 (0 0) 1 2 0 0 Nil -1288 100)
COMMENT     (CObjectList) (CObjectList))) (CObjectList)))
COMMENT     (CSeqView 10 10 (CObjectList #337=(XLATFRAGMENT 624 1803 0 1 625
            5410))
COMMENT     (CObList #338=(AnlzXLATItem 624 6034 1 624 6034)) 1 (CObList))
            (CObList)
COMMENT     0 (CStringList) 10 2081718712 (CObList)))
FEATURES             Location/Qualifiers
     CDS             3982..4776
                     /codon_start=1
                     /transl_table=11
                     /product="neomycin phosphotransferase"
                     /protein_id="AAB02575.1"
                     /db_xref="GI:1377913"
                     /vntifkey="4"
                     /label=CDS_1
     misc_feature    519..539
                     /vntifkey="21"
                     /label=CMV-F
     misc_feature    2032..2751
                     /vntifkey="21"
                     /label=moxGFP
     misc_feature    877..879
                     /vntifkey="21"
                     /label=T215\glycosylation
     misc_feature    880..882
                     /vntifkey="21"
                     /label=T216\glycosylation
     misc_feature    856..858
                     /vntifkey="21"
                     /label=T208\glycosylation
     misc_feature    841..843
                     /vntifkey="21"
                     /label=T203\glycosylation
     misc_feature    823..825
                     /vntifkey="21"
                     /label=T197\glycosylation
     misc_feature    811..891
                     /vntifkey="21"
                     /label=TAC\stem\region\wt
     misc_feature    625..651
                     /vntifkey="21"
                     /label=ST\Cyto
     misc_feature    652..702
                     /vntifkey="21"
                     /label=ST\TMD
     misc_feature    703..804
                     /vntifkey="21"
                     /label=ST\stem\region
     misc_feature    898..1935
                     /vntifkey="21"
                     /label=ST\Catalytic\domain
     misc_feature    2011..2013
                     /vntifkey="21"
                     /label=T215\glycosylation
     misc_feature    2014..2016
                     /vntifkey="21"
                     /label=T216\glycosylation
     misc_feature    1990..1992
                     /vntifkey="21"
                     /label=T208\glycosylation
     misc_feature    1975..1977
                     /vntifkey="21"
                     /label=T203\glycosylation
     misc_feature    1957..1959
                     /vntifkey="21"
                     /label=T197\glycosylation
     misc_feature    1945..2025
                     /vntifkey="21"
                     /label=TAC\stem\region\wt
BASE COUNT  1525 a 1647 c 1549 g 1365 t
ORIGIN
        1 tagttattaa tagtaatcaa ttacggggtc attagttcat agcccatata tggagttccg
       61 cgttacataa cttacggtaa atggcccgcc tggctgaccg cccaacgacc cccgcccatt
      121 gacgtcaata atgacgtatg ttcccatagt aacgccaata gggactttcc attgacgtca
      181 atgggtggag tatttacggt aaactgccca cttggcagta catcaagtgt atcatatgcc
      241 aagtacgccc cctattgacg tcaatgacgg taaatggccc gcctggcatt atgcccagta
      301 catgacctta tgggactttc ctacttggca gtacatctac gtattagtca tcgctattac
      361 catggtgatg cggttttggc agtacatcaa tgggcgtgga tagcggtttg actcacgggg
      421 atttccaagt ctccacccca ttgacgtcaa tgggagtttg ttttggcacc aaaatcaacg
      481 ggactttcca aaatgtcgta acaactccgc cccattgacg caaatgggcg gtaggcgtgt
      541 acggtgggag gtctatataa gcagagctgg tttagtgaac cgtcagatcc gctagcgcta
      601 ccggactcag atctcgaggc caccatgatt cacaccaacc tgaagaaaaa gttcagctgc
      661 tgcgtcctgg tctttcttct gtttgcagtc atctgtgtgt ggaaggaaaa gaagaaaggg
      721 agttactatg attcctttaa attgcaaacc aaggaattcc aggtgttaaa gagtctgggg
      781 aaattggcca tggggtctga ttccccgcgg ctcgtcacaa caacagattt tcaaatacag
      841 acagaaatgg ctgcaaccat ggagacgtcc atatttacaa cagagtacca gggatcccag
      901 tctgtatcct caagcagcac ccaggacccc cacaggggcc gccagaccct cggcagtctc
      961 agaggcctag ccaaggccaa accagaggcc tccttccagg tgtggaacaa ggacagctct
     1021 tccaaaaacc ttatccctag gctgcaaaag atctggaaga attacctaag catgaacaag
     1081 tacaaagtgt cctacaaggg gccaggacca ggcatcaagt tcagtgcaga ggccctgcgc
     1141 tgccacctcc gggaccatgt gaatgtatcc atggtagagg tcacagattt tcccttcaat
     1201 acctctgaat gggagggtta tctgcccaag gagagcatta ggaccaaggc tgggccttgg
     1261 ggcaggtgtg ctgttgtgtc gtcagcggga tctctgaagt cctcccaact aggcagagaa
     1321 atcgatgatc atgacgcagt cctgaggttt aatggggcac ccacagccaa cttccaacaa
     1381 gatgtgggca caaaaactac cattcgcctg atgaactctc agttggttac cacagagaag
     1441 cgcttcctca aagacagttt gtacaatgaa ggaatcctaa ttgtatggga cccatctgta
     1501 taccactcag atatcccaaa gtggtaccag aatccggatt ataatttctt taacaactac
     1561 aagacttatc gtaagctgca ccccaatcag cccttttaca tcctcaagcc ccagatgcct
     1621 tgggagctat gggacattct tcaagaaatc tccccagaag agattcagcc aaacccccca
     1681 tcctctggga tgcttggtat catcatcatg atgacgctgt gtgaccaggt ggatatttat
     1741 gagttcctcc catccaagcg caagactgac gtgtgctact actaccagaa gttcttcgat
     1801 agtgcctgca cgatgggtgc ctaccacccg ctgctctatg agaagaattt ggtgaagcat
     1861 ctcaaccagg gcacagatga ggacatctac ctgcttggaa aagccacact gcctggcttc
     1921 cggaccattc actgcgcacc ggtcctcgtc acaacaacag attttcaaat acagacagaa
     1981 atggctgcaa ccatggagac gtccatattt acaacagagt accaggccac catggtgtcc
     2041 aagggcgagg agctgttcac cggggtggtg cccatcctgg tcgagctgga cggcgacgta
     2101 aacggccaca agttctccgt gcggggcgag ggcgagggcg atgccaccaa cggcaagctg
     2161 accctgaagt tcatcagcac caccggcaag ctgcccgtgc cctggcccac cctcgtgacc
     2221 accctgacct acggcgtgca gagcttctcc cgctaccccg accacatgaa gcgccacgac
     2281 ttcttcaaga gcgccatgcc cgaaggctac gtccaggagc gcaccatctc cttcaaggac
     2341 gacggcacct acaagacccg cgccgaggtg aagttcgagg gcgacaccct ggtgaaccgc
     2401 atcgagctga agggcatcga cttcaaggag gacggcaaca tcctggggca caagctggag
     2461 tacaacttca actcccacaa cgtctatatc accgccgaca agcagaagaa cggcatcaag
     2521 gccaacttca agatccgcca caacgtggag gacggctccg tgcagctcgc cgaccactac
     2581 cagcagaaca cccccatcgg cgacggcccc gtgctgctgc ccgacaacca ctacctgtcc
     2641 acccagtcca agctgtccaa agaccccaac gagaagcgcg atcacatggt ccttctggaa
     2701 ttcgtgaccg ccgccgggat cactcacggc atggacgagc tgtacaagta aagcggccgc
     2761 gactctagat cataatcagc cataccacat ttgtagaggt tttacttgct ttaaaaaacc
     2821 tcccacacct ccccctgaac ctgaaacata aaatgaatgc aattgttgtt gttaacttgt
     2881 ttattgcagc ttataatggt tacaaataaa gcaatagcat cacaaatttc acaaataaag
     2941 catttttttc actgcattct agttgtggtt tgtccaaact catcaatgta tcttaaggcg
     3001 taaattgtaa gcgttaatat tttgttaaaa ttcgcgttaa atttttgtta aatcagctca
     3061 ttttttaacc aataggccga aatcggcaaa atcccttata aatcaaaaga atagaccgag
     3121 atagggtnnn nnnnnnnnnn nnnnnnnnnn nnnnnnnnnn nnnnaaagaa cgtggactcc
     3181 aacgtcaaag gnnnnnnnnn nnnnnnnnnn nnnnnnnnnn nnnnnnnnnn nnnnnnnnnn
     3241 tnnnnnnnnn nnnnnnnnnn nnnnnnnnnn nnnnnnnnnn nnnnnnnnnn nnnnnnnnnn
     3301 nnnnnnnnnn nnnnnnnnnn nnnnnnnnnn nngnnnnnnn nnnnnnnnnn nnnnnnnnnn
     3361 nnnnnnnnnn nnnnnnnnnn nnnnnnnnnn nnnnnnnnnn nnnnnnnnnn nnnnnnnnnn
     3421 nnnnnnnnnn nnnnnnnnnn nnnnnnnnnn nnnnnnncag gtggcacttt tcggggaaat
     3481 gtgcgcggaa cccctatttg tttatttttc taaatacatt caaatatgta tccgctcatg
     3541 agacaataac cctgataaat gcttcaataa tattgaaaaa ggaagagtcc tgaggcggaa
     3601 agaaccagct gtggaatgtg tgtcagttag ggtgtggaaa gtccccaggc tccccagcag
     3661 gcagaagtat gcaaagcatg catctcaatt agtcagcaac caggtgtgga aagtccccag
     3721 gctccccagc aggcagaagt atgcaaagca tgcatctcaa ttagtcagca accatagtcc
     3781 cgcccctaac tccgcccatc ccgcccctaa ctccgcccag ttccgcccat tctccgcccc
     3841 atggctgact aatttttttt atttatgcag aggccgaggc cgcctcggcc tctgagctat
     3901 tccagaagta gtgaggaggc ttttttggag gcctaggctt ttgcaaagat cgatcaagag
     3961 acaggatgag gatcgtttcg catgattgaa caagatggat tgcacgcagg ttctccggcc
     4021 gcttgggtgg agaggctatt cggctatgac tgggcacaac agacaatcgg ctgctctgat
     4081 gccgccgtgt tccggctgtc agcgcagggg cgcccggttc tttttgtcaa gaccgacctg
     4141 tccggtgccc tgaatgaact gcaagacgag gcagcgcggc tatcgtggct ggccacgacg
     4201 ggcgttcctt gcgcagctgt gctcgacgtt gtcactgaag cgggaaggga ctggctgcta
     4261 ttgggcgaag tgccggggca ggatctcctg tcatctcacc ttgctcctgc cgagaaagta
     4321 tccatcatgg ctgatgcaat gcggcggctg catacgcttg atccggctac ctgcccattc
     4381 gaccaccaag cgaaacatcg catcgagcga gcacgtactc ggatggaagc cggtcttgtc
     4441 gatcaggatg atctggacga agagcatcag gggctcgcgc cagccgaact gttcgccagg
     4501 ctcaaggcga gcatgcccga cggcgaggat ctcgtcgtga cccatggcga tgcctgcttg
     4561 ccgaatatca tggtggaaaa tggccgcttt tctggattca tcgactgtgg ccggctgggt
     4621 gtggcggacc gctatcagga catagcgttg gctacccgtg atattgctga agagcttggc
     4681 ggcgaatggg ctgaccgctt cctcgtgctt tacggtatcg ccgctcccga ttcgcagcgc
     4741 atcgccttct atcgccttct tgacgagttc ttctgagcgg gactctgggg ttcgaaatga
     4801 ccgaccaagc gacgcccaac ctgccatcac gagatttcga ttccaccgcc gccttctatg
     4861 aaaggttggg cttcggaatc gttttccggg acgccggctg gatgatcctc cagcgcgggg
     4921 atctcatgct ggagttcttc gcccacccta gggggaggct aactgaaaca cggaaggaga
     4981 caataccgga aggaacccgc gctatgacgg caataaaaag acagaataaa acgcacggtg
     5041 ttgggtcgtt tgttcataaa cgcggggttc ggtcccaggg ctggcactct gtcgataccc
     5101 caccgagacc ccattggggc caatacgccc gcgtttcttc cttttcccca ccccaccccc
     5161 caagttcggg tgaaggccca gggctcgcag ccaacgtcgg ggcggcaggc cctgccatag
     5221 cctcaggtta ctcatatata ctttagattg atttaaaact tcatttttaa tttaaaagga
     5281 tctaggtgaa gatccttttt gataatctca tgaccaaaat cccttaacgt gagttttcgt
     5341 tccactgagc gtcagacccc gtagaaaaga tcaaaggatc ttcttgagat cctttttttc
     5401 tgcgcgtaat ctgctgcttg caaacaaaaa aaccaccgct accagcggtg gtttgtttgc
     5461 cggatcaaga gctaccaact ctttttccga aggtaactgg cttcagcaga gcgcagatac
     5521 caaatactgt ccttctagtg tagccgtagt taggccacca cttcaagaac tctgtagcac
     5581 cgcctacata cctcgctctg ctaatcctgt taccagtggc tgctgccagt ggcgataagt
     5641 cgtgtcttac cgggttggac tcaagacgat agttaccgga taaggcgcag cggtcgggct
     5701 gaacgggggg ttcgtgcaca cagcccagct tggagcgaac gacctacacc gaactgagat
     5761 acctacagcg tgagctatga gaaagcgcca cgcttcccga agggagaaag gcggacaggt
     5821 atccggtaag cggcagggtc ggaacaggag agcgcacgag ggagcttcca gggggaaacg
     5881 cctggtatct ttatagtcct gtcgggtttc gccacctctg acttgagcgt cgatttttgt
     5941 gatgctcgtc aggggggcgg agcctatgga aaaacgccag caacgcggcc tttttacggt
     6001 tcctggcctt ttgctggcct tttgctcaca tgttctttcc tgcgttatcc cctgattctg
     6061 tggataaccg tattaccgcc atgcat
//
