Features (pLannotate 1.2.2; 16 found; start..end, strand, type, name):
     61..364     +  enhancer       CMV enhancer: human cytomegalovirus immediate early enhancer
    365..568     +  promoter       CMV promoter: human cytomegalovirus (CMV) immediate early promoter
    591..618     +  misc_feature   MCS (fragment): multiple cloning site
    625..1935    +  CDS            ST6GAL1: SIAT1_HUMAN - Also known as SIAT1. Experimental evidence at protein level: Swiss-Prot protein existence level 1. Transfers sialic acid from CMP-sialic acid to galactose- containing acceptor substrates. From Homo sapiens (Human).
   1945..2025    +  CDS            IL2RA (fragment): IL2RA_HUMAN - Experimental evidence at protein level: Swiss-Prot protein existence level 1. Receptor for interleukin-2. The receptor is involved in the regulation of immune tolerance by controlling regulatory T cells (TREGs) activity. TREGs suppress the activation and expansion of autoreactive T-cells. From Homo sapiens (Human).
   2032..2751    +  CDS            moxGFP: monomeric GFP variant optimized for use in oxidizing environments such as the secretory pathway (Costantini et al., 2015)
   2768..2851    +  CDS            large T antigen (fragment): large T antigen from SV40 (simian virus 40)
   2874..2995    +  polyA_signal   SV40 poly(A) signal: SV40 polyadenylation signal
   3029..3457    -  rep_origin     f1 ori (sequence partly withheld): f1 bacteriophage origin of replication; arrow indicates direction of (+) strand synthesis
   3484..3588    +  promoter       AmpR promoter: bla
   3590..3947    +  promoter       SV40 promoter: SV40 enhancer and early promoter
   3982..4776    +  CDS            NeoR/KanR: aminoglycoside phosphotransferase from Tn5; aph(3')-II (or nptII); confers resistance to neomycin, kanamycin, and G418 (Geneticin®)
   4797..4949    +  CDS            ble (fragment): BLE_KLEPN - Experimental evidence at protein level: Swiss-Prot protein existence level 1. Binding protein with a strong affinity to the bleomycin family of antibiotics. Binds to CL990; an antimitotic-antibiotic compound. From Klebsiella pneumoniae.
   5008..5055    +  polyA_signal   HSV TK poly(A) signal: herpes simplex virus thymidine kinase polyadenylation signal (Cole and Stacy, 1985)
   5146..5162    -  polyA_signal   bGH poly(A) signal (fragment): bovine growth hormone polyadenylation signal
   5384..5972    +  rep_origin     ori: high-copy-number ColE1/pMB1/pBR322/pUC origin of replication
>Addgene plasmid #162503 | ST-2xTstem-GFP | addgene full sequence | sequence record 323511 | Addgene NGS Result
TAGTTATTAATAGTAATCAATTACGGGGTCATTAGTTCATAGCCCATATATGGAGTTCCGCGTTACATAA
CTTACGGTAAATGGCCCGCCTGGCTGACCGCCCAACGACCCCCGCCCATTGACGTCAATAATGACGTATG
TTCCCATAGTAACGCCAATAGGGACTTTCCATTGACGTCAATGGGTGGAGTATTTACGGTAAACTGCCCA
CTTGGCAGTACATCAAGTGTATCATATGCCAAGTACGCCCCCTATTGACGTCAATGACGGTAAATGGCCC
GCCTGGCATTATGCCCAGTACATGACCTTATGGGACTTTCCTACTTGGCAGTACATCTACGTATTAGTCA
TCGCTATTACCATGGTGATGCGGTTTTGGCAGTACATCAATGGGCGTGGATAGCGGTTTGACTCACGGGG
ATTTCCAAGTCTCCACCCCATTGACGTCAATGGGAGTTTGTTTTGGCACCAAAATCAACGGGACTTTCCA
AAATGTCGTAACAACTCCGCCCCATTGACGCAAATGGGCGGTAGGCGTGTACGGTGGGAGGTCTATATAA
GCAGAGCTGGTTTAGTGAACCGTCAGATCCGCTAGCGCTACCGGACTCAGATCTCGAGGCCACCATGATT
CACACCAACCTGAAGAAAAAGTTCAGCTGCTGCGTCCTGGTCTTTCTTCTGTTTGCAGTCATCTGTGTGT
GGAAGGAAAAGAAGAAAGGGAGTTACTATGATTCCTTTAAATTGCAAACCAAGGAATTCCAGGTGTTAAA
GAGTCTGGGGAAATTGGCCATGGGGTCTGATTCCCCGCGGCTCGTCACAACAACAGATTTTCAAATACAG
ACAGAAATGGCTGCAACCATGGAGACGTCCATATTTACAACAGAGTACCAGGGATCCCAGTCTGTATCCT
CAAGCAGCACCCAGGACCCCCACAGGGGCCGCCAGACCCTCGGCAGTCTCAGAGGCCTAGCCAAGGCCAA
ACCAGAGGCCTCCTTCCAGGTGTGGAACAAGGACAGCTCTTCCAAAAACCTTATCCCTAGGCTGCAAAAG
ATCTGGAAGAATTACCTAAGCATGAACAAGTACAAAGTGTCCTACAAGGGGCCAGGACCAGGCATCAAGT
TCAGTGCAGAGGCCCTGCGCTGCCACCTCCGGGACCATGTGAATGTATCCATGGTAGAGGTCACAGATTT
TCCCTTCAATACCTCTGAATGGGAGGGTTATCTGCCCAAGGAGAGCATTAGGACCAAGGCTGGGCCTTGG
GGCAGGTGTGCTGTTGTGTCGTCAGCGGGATCTCTGAAGTCCTCCCAACTAGGCAGAGAAATCGATGATC
ATGACGCAGTCCTGAGGTTTAATGGGGCACCCACAGCCAACTTCCAACAAGATGTGGGCACAAAAACTAC
CATTCGCCTGATGAACTCTCAGTTGGTTACCACAGAGAAGCGCTTCCTCAAAGACAGTTTGTACAATGAA
GGAATCCTAATTGTATGGGACCCATCTGTATACCACTCAGATATCCCAAAGTGGTACCAGAATCCGGATT
ATAATTTCTTTAACAACTACAAGACTTATCGTAAGCTGCACCCCAATCAGCCCTTTTACATCCTCAAGCC
CCAGATGCCTTGGGAGCTATGGGACATTCTTCAAGAAATCTCCCCAGAAGAGATTCAGCCAAACCCCCCA
TCCTCTGGGATGCTTGGTATCATCATCATGATGACGCTGTGTGACCAGGTGGATATTTATGAGTTCCTCC
CATCCAAGCGCAAGACTGACGTGTGCTACTACTACCAGAAGTTCTTCGATAGTGCCTGCACGATGGGTGC
CTACCACCCGCTGCTCTATGAGAAGAATTTGGTGAAGCATCTCAACCAGGGCACAGATGAGGACATCTAC
CTGCTTGGAAAAGCCACACTGCCTGGCTTCCGGACCATTCACTGCGCACCGGTCCTCGTCACAACAACAG
ATTTTCAAATACAGACAGAAATGGCTGCAACCATGGAGACGTCCATATTTACAACAGAGTACCAGGCCAC
CATGGTGTCCAAGGGCGAGGAGCTGTTCACCGGGGTGGTGCCCATCCTGGTCGAGCTGGACGGCGACGTA
AACGGCCACAAGTTCTCCGTGCGGGGCGAGGGCGAGGGCGATGCCACCAACGGCAAGCTGACCCTGAAGT
TCATCAGCACCACCGGCAAGCTGCCCGTGCCCTGGCCCACCCTCGTGACCACCCTGACCTACGGCGTGCA
GAGCTTCTCCCGCTACCCCGACCACATGAAGCGCCACGACTTCTTCAAGAGCGCCATGCCCGAAGGCTAC
GTCCAGGAGCGCACCATCTCCTTCAAGGACGACGGCACCTACAAGACCCGCGCCGAGGTGAAGTTCGAGG
GCGACACCCTGGTGAACCGCATCGAGCTGAAGGGCATCGACTTCAAGGAGGACGGCAACATCCTGGGGCA
CAAGCTGGAGTACAACTTCAACTCCCACAACGTCTATATCACCGCCGACAAGCAGAAGAACGGCATCAAG
GCCAACTTCAAGATCCGCCACAACGTGGAGGACGGCTCCGTGCAGCTCGCCGACCACTACCAGCAGAACA
CCCCCATCGGCGACGGCCCCGTGCTGCTGCCCGACAACCACTACCTGTCCACCCAGTCCAAGCTGTCCAA
AGACCCCAACGAGAAGCGCGATCACATGGTCCTTCTGGAATTCGTGACCGCCGCCGGGATCACTCACGGC
ATGGACGAGCTGTACAAGTAAAGCGGCCGCGACTCTAGATCATAATCAGCCATACCACATTTGTAGAGGT
TTTACTTGCTTTAAAAAACCTCCCACACCTCCCCCTGAACCTGAAACATAAAATGAATGCAATTGTTGTT
GTTAACTTGTTTATTGCAGCTTATAATGGTTACAAATAAAGCAATAGCATCACAAATTTCACAAATAAAG
CATTTTTTTCACTGCATTCTAGTTGTGGTTTGTCCAAACTCATCAATGTATCTTAAGGCGTAAATTGTAA
GCGTTAATATTTTGTTAAAATTCGCGTTAAATTTTTGTTAAATCAGCTCATTTTTTAACCAATAGGCCGA
AATCGGCAAAATCCCTTATAAATCAAAAGAATAGACCGAGATAGGGT
[37 nt withheld, positions 3128-3164]
AAAGAACGTGGACTCCAACGTCAAAGG
[49 nt withheld, positions 3192-3240]
T
[91 nt withheld, positions 3242-3332]
G
[124 nt withheld, positions 3334-3457]
CAGGTGGCACTTTTCGGGGAAATGTGCGCGGAACCCCTATTTGTTTATTTTTCTAAATACATTCAAATAT
GTATCCGCTCATGAGACAATAACCCTGATAAATGCTTCAATAATATTGAAAAAGGAAGAGTCCTGAGGCG
GAAAGAACCAGCTGTGGAATGTGTGTCAGTTAGGGTGTGGAAAGTCCCCAGGCTCCCCAGCAGGCAGAAG
TATGCAAAGCATGCATCTCAATTAGTCAGCAACCAGGTGTGGAAAGTCCCCAGGCTCCCCAGCAGGCAGA
AGTATGCAAAGCATGCATCTCAATTAGTCAGCAACCATAGTCCCGCCCCTAACTCCGCCCATCCCGCCCC
TAACTCCGCCCAGTTCCGCCCATTCTCCGCCCCATGGCTGACTAATTTTTTTTATTTATGCAGAGGCCGA
GGCCGCCTCGGCCTCTGAGCTATTCCAGAAGTAGTGAGGAGGCTTTTTTGGAGGCCTAGGCTTTTGCAAA
GATCGATCAAGAGACAGGATGAGGATCGTTTCGCATGATTGAACAAGATGGATTGCACGCAGGTTCTCCG
GCCGCTTGGGTGGAGAGGCTATTCGGCTATGACTGGGCACAACAGACAATCGGCTGCTCTGATGCCGCCG
TGTTCCGGCTGTCAGCGCAGGGGCGCCCGGTTCTTTTTGTCAAGACCGACCTGTCCGGTGCCCTGAATGA
ACTGCAAGACGAGGCAGCGCGGCTATCGTGGCTGGCCACGACGGGCGTTCCTTGCGCAGCTGTGCTCGAC
GTTGTCACTGAAGCGGGAAGGGACTGGCTGCTATTGGGCGAAGTGCCGGGGCAGGATCTCCTGTCATCTC
ACCTTGCTCCTGCCGAGAAAGTATCCATCATGGCTGATGCAATGCGGCGGCTGCATACGCTTGATCCGGC
TACCTGCCCATTCGACCACCAAGCGAAACATCGCATCGAGCGAGCACGTACTCGGATGGAAGCCGGTCTT
GTCGATCAGGATGATCTGGACGAAGAGCATCAGGGGCTCGCGCCAGCCGAACTGTTCGCCAGGCTCAAGG
CGAGCATGCCCGACGGCGAGGATCTCGTCGTGACCCATGGCGATGCCTGCTTGCCGAATATCATGGTGGA
AAATGGCCGCTTTTCTGGATTCATCGACTGTGGCCGGCTGGGTGTGGCGGACCGCTATCAGGACATAGCG
TTGGCTACCCGTGATATTGCTGAAGAGCTTGGCGGCGAATGGGCTGACCGCTTCCTCGTGCTTTACGGTA
TCGCCGCTCCCGATTCGCAGCGCATCGCCTTCTATCGCCTTCTTGACGAGTTCTTCTGAGCGGGACTCTG
GGGTTCGAAATGACCGACCAAGCGACGCCCAACCTGCCATCACGAGATTTCGATTCCACCGCCGCCTTCT
ATGAAAGGTTGGGCTTCGGAATCGTTTTCCGGGACGCCGGCTGGATGATCCTCCAGCGCGGGGATCTCAT
GCTGGAGTTCTTCGCCCACCCTAGGGGGAGGCTAACTGAAACACGGAAGGAGACAATACCGGAAGGAACC
CGCGCTATGACGGCAATAAAAAGACAGAATAAAACGCACGGTGTTGGGTCGTTTGTTCATAAACGCGGGG
TTCGGTCCCAGGGCTGGCACTCTGTCGATACCCCACCGAGACCCCATTGGGGCCAATACGCCCGCGTTTC
TTCCTTTTCCCCACCCCACCCCCCAAGTTCGGGTGAAGGCCCAGGGCTCGCAGCCAACGTCGGGGCGGCA
GGCCCTGCCATAGCCTCAGGTTACTCATATATACTTTAGATTGATTTAAAACTTCATTTTTAATTTAAAA
GGATCTAGGTGAAGATCCTTTTTGATAATCTCATGACCAAAATCCCTTAACGTGAGTTTTCGTTCCACTG
AGCGTCAGACCCCGTAGAAAAGATCAAAGGATCTTCTTGAGATCCTTTTTTTCTGCGCGTAATCTGCTGC
TTGCAAACAAAAAAACCACCGCTACCAGCGGTGGTTTGTTTGCCGGATCAAGAGCTACCAACTCTTTTTC
CGAAGGTAACTGGCTTCAGCAGAGCGCAGATACCAAATACTGTTCTTCTAGTGTAGCCGTAGTTAGGCCA
CCACTTCAAGAACTCTGTAGCACCGCCTACATACCTCGCTCTGCTAATCCTGTTACCAGTGGCTGCTGCC
AGTGGCGATAAGTCGTGTCTTACCGGGTTGGACTCAAGACGATAGTTACCGGATAAGGCGCAGCGGTCGG
GCTGAACGGGGGGTTCGTGCACACAGCCCAGCTTGGAGCGAACGACCTACACCGAACTGAGATACCTACA
GCGTGAGCTATGAGAAAGCGCCACGCTTCCCGAAGGGAGAAAGGCGGACAGGTATCCGGTAAGCGGCAGG
GTCGGAACAGGAGAGCGCACGAGGGAGCTTCCAGGGGGAAACGCCTGGTATCTTTATAGTCCTGTCGGGT
TTCGCCACCTCTGACTTGAGCGTCGATTTTTGTGATGCTCGTCAGGGGGGCGGAGCCTATGGAAAAACGC
CAGCAACGCGGCCTTTTTACGGTTCCTGGCCTTTTGCTGGCCTTTTGCTCACATGTTCTTTCCTGCGTTA
TCCCCTGATTCTGTGGATAACCGTATTACCGCCATGCAT
